Addgene plasmid #190719: CYBL-SPI1-CEBPB-IRF5
Purpose: For microglia differentiation from iPSC
Depositing lab: Li Gan. Depositing organization: J. David Gladstone Institutes. Publication: A CRISPRi/a platform in human iPSC-derived microglia uncovers regulators of disease states. Drager NM, Sattler SM, Huang CT, Teter OM, Leng K, Hashemi SH, Hong J, Aviles G, Clelland CD, Zhan L, Udeochu JC, Kodama L, Singleton AB, Nalls MA, Ichida J, Ward ME, Faghri F, Gan L, Kampmann M. Nat Neurosci. 2022 Aug 11. pii: 10.1038/s41593-022-01131-4. doi: 10.1038/s41593-022-01131-4. PubMed 35953545.
Backbone
  Vector backbone: PUCM
  Vector type: Mammalian Expression
  Selectable markers: Neomycin (select with G418)
Growth in bacteria
  Bacterial resistance: Ampicillin, 100 μg/mL
  Growth temperature: 37°C
  Growth strain: Stbl3
  Copy number: Unknown
Gene/Insert
  Gene/Insert name: SPI1-CEBPB-IRF5
  Species: H. sapiens (human)
  Insert size (bp): 3499
  Cloning method: Unknown
  Sequencing primers: 5′ Unknown
Terms and licenses: Academic/Nonprofit Terms; Industry Terms: Not Available to Industry
Depositor comments: Please note our NGS result found a few ambiguous bases in a repetitive region of the insert between the T2A sites. These ambiguous bases find a mixed population at these base pairs, some will affect the amino acid sequence.
How to cite: CYBL-SPI1-CEBPB-IRF5 was a gift from Li Gan (Addgene plasmid # 190719)
