[The description below was written by a language model from this plasmid's Addgene catalogue record and pLannotate feature annotations shown in this document.]
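Description:
CYBL-SPI1-CEBPB-IRF5 is a 13.5 kb mammalian expression plasmid on a PUCM backbone, built to drive differentiation of human iPSCs into microglia by inducible expression of three human transcription factors. It is propagated in E. coli through a high-copy pUC-type origin with ampicillin resistance, and G418 is the recorded mammalian selection. The roughly 3.5 kb insert places SPI1 (PU.1), CEBPB and IRF5 in series downstream of a TRE3G tetracycline-responsive promoter and ends in an SV40 polyadenylation signal. The depositor comments refer to T2A sites between the reading frames, so the three factors are presumably made from a single transcript as separate proteins.

On the opposite strand, a CAG-type promoter (CMV enhancer, chicken β-actin promoter and chimeric intron) drives a tetR-derived coding sequence with a rabbit β-globin poly(A). This is most plausibly the Tet-On transactivator that makes the TRE3G cassette doxycycline-inducible, although the annotation identifies only the tetR portion. Further along, a pair of loxP sites flanks a selection and reporter module. It consists of a splice acceptor followed by a promoterless NeoR gene with a bGH poly(A), then an EF-1α core/HTLV hybrid promoter driving mCherry. The splice-acceptor arrangement suggests that neomycin resistance depends on integration into a transcribed locus, and Cre could later excise both markers.

The name suggests targeting to the CLYBL safe-harbour locus, but the record does not state this. The only homology-arm annotation is a short fragment matched to the AAVS1 right arm, so the integration site remains unconfirmed. The two feature tables describe the same sequence from different start points. The depositor notes ambiguous bases in a repetitive region between the T2A sites, reflecting a mixed population, and some of these alter the amino acid sequence.
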