Features (pLannotate 1.2.2; 29 found; start..end, strand, type, name):
    413..568     -  misc_feature   HA-R (fragment): right homology arm from the adeno-associated virus integration site (AAVS1) within intron 1 of the human PPP1R12C gene
   1385..1761    +  promoter       TRE3G promoter: 3rd-generation Tet-responsive promoter that can be activated by binding of Tet-On® 3G
   1783..2574    +  CDS            SPI1 (sequence partly withheld): SPI1_HUMAN - Experimental evidence at protein level: Swiss-Prot protein existence level 1. Binds to the PU-box, a purine-rich DNA sequence (5'-GAGGAA- 3') that can act as a lymphoid-specific enhancer. This protein is a transcriptional activator that may be specifically involved in the differentiation or activation of macrophages or B-cells. Also binds RNA and may modulate pre-mRNA splicing (By similarity). From Homo sapiens (Human).
   2656..3690    +  CDS            CEBPB: CEBPB_HUMAN - Also known as TCF5. Experimental evidence at protein level: Swiss-Prot protein existence level 1. [Isoform 3]: Acts as a dominant negative through heterodimerization with isoform 2 (PubMed:11741938). Promotes osteoblast differentiation and osteoclastogenesis (By similarity). From Homo sapiens (Human).
   3772..5265    +  CDS            IRF5: IRF5_HUMAN - Experimental evidence at protein level: Swiss-Prot protein existence level 1. Transcription factor that plays a critical role in innate immunity by activating expression of type I interferon (IFN) IFNA and INFB and inflammatory cytokines downstream of endolysosomal toll-like receptors TLR7, TLR8 and TLR9 (PubMed:11303025, PubMed:15695821, PubMed:22412986, PubMed:25326418, PubMed:32433612). Regulates the transcription of type I IFN genes (IFN-alpha and IFN-beta) and IFN- stimulated genes (ISG) by binding to an interferon-stimulated response element (ISRE) in their promoters (By sim
   5285..5406    +  polyA_signal   SV40 poly(A) signal: SV40 polyadenylation signal
   5477..5499    -  protein_bind   lac operator (fragment): The lac repressor binds to the lac operator to inhibit transcription in E. coli. This inhibition can be relieved by adding lactose or isopropyl-β-D-thiogalactopyranoside (IPTG). lac repressor encoded by lacI
   5503..5533    -  promoter       lac promoter: promoter for the E. coli lac operon
   5548..5569    -  protein_bind   CAP binding site: CAP binding activates transcription in the presence of cAMP. E. coli catabolite activator protein
   5582..5674    -  CDS            lacI (fragment): lac repressor; lacI; The lac repressor binds to the lac operator to inhibit transcription in E. coli. This inhibition can be relieved by adding lactose or isopropyl-β-D-thiogalactopyranoside (IPTG).
   5676..5748    -  rep_origin     RSF ori (fragment): Plasmids containing the RSF 1030 origin of replication can be propagated in E. coli cells that contain additional plasmids with compatible origins.
   6013..6068    -  polyA_signal   β-globin poly(A) signal: rabbit β-globin polyadenylation signal (Gil and Proudfoot, 1987)
   6139..6219    -  CDS            HBB (fragment): HBB_PONPY - Experimental evidence at transcript level: Swiss-Prot protein existence level 2. Involved in oxygen transport from the lung to the various peripheral tissues. From Pongo pygmaeus (Bornean orangutan).
   6353..6970    -  CDS            tetR: TETR2_ECOLX - Experimental evidence at protein level: Swiss-Prot protein existence level 1. TetR is the repressor of the tetracycline resistance element; its N-terminal region forms a helix-turn-helix structure and binds DNA. Binding of tetracycline to TetR reduces the repressor affinity for the tetracycline resistance gene (tetA) promoter operator sites. From Escherichia coli.
   7029..8045    -  intron         chimeric intron: chimera between introns from chicken β-actin and rabbit β-globin
   8046..8323    -  promoter       chicken β-actin promoter: No description available
   8325..8704    -  enhancer       CMV enhancer: human cytomegalovirus immediate early enhancer
   8710..8934    -  polyA_signal   bGH poly(A) signal: bovine growth hormone polyadenylation signal
   8956..8989    -  protein_bind   loxP: Cre-mediated recombination occurs in the 8-bp core sequence (GCATACAT). Cre recombinase
   8999..9697    -  CDS            mCherry: mCherry is a basic (constitutively fluorescent) red fluorescent protein published in 2004, derived from Discosoma sp.. It is reported to be a very rapidly-maturing monomer with low acid sensitivity.
   9741..10009   -  LTR            5' LTR (truncated): truncated 5' long terminal repeat (LTR) from human T-cell leukemia virus (HTLV) type 1
  10022..10233   -  promoter       EF-1α core promoter: core promoter for human elongation factor EF-1α
  10269..10493   -  polyA_signal   bGH poly(A) signal: bovine growth hormone polyadenylation signal
  10500..11290   -  CDS            NeoR/KanR (fragment): aminoglycoside phosphotransferase from Tn5; aph(3')-II (or nptII); confers resistance to neomycin, kanamycin, and G418 (Geneticin®)
  11370..11395   -  misc_feature   SA: splice acceptor site
  11396..11429   -  protein_bind   loxP: Cre-mediated recombination occurs in the 8-bp core sequence (GCATACAT). Cre recombinase
  12269..12286   +  promoter       AmpR promoter (fragment): bla
  12287..13147   +  CDS            AmpR: β-lactamase; bla; confers resistance to ampicillin, carbenicillin, and related antibiotics
  13318..365     +  rep_origin     ori (across the origin): high-copy-number ColE1/pMB1/pBR322/pUC origin of replication
>Addgene plasmid #190719 | CYBL-SPI1-CEBPB-IRF5 | addgene full sequence | sequence record 425630 | Addgene NGS Result
TGTTACCAGTGGCTGCTGCCAGTGGCGATAAGTCGTGTCTTACCGGGTTGGACTCAAGACGATAGTTACC
GGATAAGGCGCAGCGGTCGGGCTGAACGGGGGGTTCGTGCACACAGCCCAGCTTGGAGCGAACGACCTAC
ACCGAACTGAGATACCTACAGCGTGAGCTATGAGAAAGCGCCACGCTTCCCGAAGGGAGAAAGGCGGACA
GGTATCCGGTAAGCGGCAGGGTCGGAACAGGAGAGCGCACGAGGGAGCTTCCAGGGGGAAACGCCTGGTA
TCTTTATAGTCCTGTCGGGTTTCGCCACCTCTGACTTGAGCGTCGATTTTTGTGATGCTCGTCAGGGGGG
CGGAGCCTATGGAAAAACGCCAGCAACGCGGCCTTTTTACGGTTCCTGGCGAATTCGCCCTTAGAGCAGA
GCCAGGAACCCCTGTAGGGAAGGGGCAGGAGAGCCAGGGGCATGAGATGGTGGACGAGGAAGGGGGACAG
GGAAGCCTGAGCGCCTCTCCTGGGCTTGCCAAGGACTCAAACCCAGAAGCCCAGAGCAGGGCCTTAGGGA
AGCGGGACGGCTCTGTTGGAGAGTCCAGTATTGAATTAGTGATAGATACACAGAAAAAAAGCAAATTGAA
TAGGTGAATGGATAAACAAACTGTGGAACATCCAGACAATGAAATATTCACCAATAAAAAGAAATGAGCT
ATCAAGCCACATTGGCTATGCCCTTCACATTTAAGGAGGAACCTTAAATGCATATTGCCAAATTTTAAAA
GCTAGTCTGAAAATGCTACAGACTGTATGATTCCAATTATATGACATTTTAGAAAAGGCAAAACTATAGA
GATCAGTGGTTGCCAGCGGCTCATGGAGGCAGGATGAATTGGTGGAACACAGGGATGCTTTCAGGGTAAT
GAAAATATCTTGTGTGATCCTGTAATAATGGATACGTGGCATAATGCATTTGTTAAAACCTGTAAACTAG
CCAGGTATAGTGGCTTTTTTGCACCTATAGTCTCAGCTACTTGGTAGGCTGAGACAGGAAGATCACTTGA
GCCCAGGACTTCAAGACCAGCCTGGGTAATATAGTAAGACCCCATCTCTATTTTTTAAAGAAATTAAGAA
AGAAAAGAAACCCATCAACTGTATAACACAAAGAATCGTAATGTAAACTACAGTCCTGAGTAATGAAACA
TTTTTAAAGAAATAAATAAATTCAAGGCAATTATTAACTTCAGGAAAAACAGTAAAGTAAACATAAGTAT
ACAAATCAAACATGGCTCAGTTGTGAAAATATTTACAAGGTCACTTTAAGTAACATTGAATGTTGATATA
ATCCCAAAATATATTTATGTTGGAAGGATGAGGAGATATCTCCACCCCACAGTGGTTTACTCCCTATCAG
TGATAGAGAACGTATGAAGAGTTTACTCCCTATCAGTGATAGAGAACGTATGCAGACTTTACTCCCTATC
AGTGATAGAGAACGTATAAGGAGTTTACTCCCTATCAGTGATAGAGAACGTATGACCAGTTTACTCCCTA
TCAGTGATAGAGAACGTATCTACAGTTTACTCCCTATCAGTGATAGAGAACGTATATCCAGTTTACTCCC
TATCAGTGATAGAGAACGTATAAGCTTTAGGCGTGTACGGTGGGCGCCTATAAAAGCAGAGCTCGTTTAG
TGAACCGTCAGATCGCCTGGAGCAATTCCACAACACTTTTGTCTTATACCAACTTTCCGTACCACTTCCT
ACCCTCGTAAACTTAAGGTTAATTAAGCCACCATGGAAGGATTCCCCCTGGTGCCCCCTCCCTCCGAAGA
TCTCGTGCCCTACGACACCGATCTGTACCAGAGACAGACACATGAGTATTACCCCTACCTGTCCAGCGAC
GGAGAGTCCCACAGCGACCACTATTGGGATTTTCACCCCCACCATGTGCACTCCGAGTTCGAGAGCTTTG
CTGAGAACAACTTCACCGAGCTCCAGTCCGTGCAGCCTCCTCAACTCCAGCAGCTCTATAGACACATGGA
GCTGGAGCAGATGCATGTGCTGGATACCCCCATGGTGCCTCCCCACCCTAGCCTGGGACACCAAGTCTCC
TACCTGCCCAGGATGTGCCTCCAGTACCCTTCCCTGTCCCCCGCTCAGCCCAGCAGCGATGAGGAAGAAG
GCGAAAGGCAGTCCCCTCCTCTGGAGGTGTCCGACGGAGAGGCTGATGGCCTCGAGCCTGGACCCGGACT
GCTGCCCGGCGAGACC
[318 nt withheld, positions 2257-2574]
TCCAGGATGCATAGCAGGGGCAGCGGCGAGGGAAGGGGTTCTCTGCTCACCTGTGGAGATGTCGAGGAGA
ACCCCGGCCCCATGCAGAGGCTGGTGGCTTGGGACCCTGCCTGCCTCCCTCTCCCTCCTCCCCCTCCTGC
TTTCAAGAGCATGGAGGTCGCCAACTTTTACTACGAGGCCGATTGTCTGGCCGCCGCTTATGGCGGAAAA
GCTGCCCCCGCCGCCCCCCCCGCCGCCAGACCCGGCCCCAGGCCCCCCGCTGGCGAACTGGGAAGCATCG
GCGACCACGAGAGGGCCATCGACTTTAGCCCCTACCTGGAGCCTCTCGGCGCCCCCCAAGCCCCCGCCCC
TGCCACAGCTACCGACACATTCGAGGCCGCCCCCCCTGCCCCCGCTCCCGCCCCCGCCTCCAGCGGCCAG
CACCATGACTTTCTGTCCGACCTGTTCTCCGATGACTACGGCGGCAAAAACTGCAAGAAACCCGCCGAGT
ACGGCTATGTGTCCCTGGGCAGGCTGGGAGCCGCTAAAGGAGCCCTGCACCCTGGCTGTTTTGCCCCTCT
GCACCCYCCYCCCCCCCCCCCCCCCCCCCCCGCCGAGCTCAAAGCTGAGCCTGGCTTCGAGCCCGCCGAT
TGCAAGAGAAAAGAGGAGGCTGGCGCCCCTGGAGGAGGCGCCGGCATGGCTGCTGGATTCCCCTATGCTC
TGAGGGCCTACCTGGGCTACCAAGCCGTCCCTAGCGGAAGCAGCGGCTCCCTGTCCACATCCTCCTCCTC
CAGCCCTCCTGGAACACCTTCCCCCGCCGATGCTAAAGCCCCCCCCACAGCCTGTTACGCCGGCGCCGCT
CCCGCCCCTTCCCAAGTGAAAAGCAAGGCCAAGAAGACCGTGGACAAGCACTCCGACGAGTATAAAATCA
GAAGGGAAAGAAACAACATCGCCGTCAGAAAGTCCAGGGATAAGGCCAAGATGAGGAACCTCGAGACACA
GCACAAGGTGCTCGAGCTCACCGCCGAGAACGAAAGACTGCAAAAGAAAGTCGAGCAGCTCTCCAGGGAA
CTGTCCACCCTCAGAAACCTGTTCAAACAGCTGCCCGAGCCCCTCCTGGCCAGCAGCGGCCACTGTGGAA
GCATGCATTCCAGAGGTTCTGGCGAAGGAAGGGGCAGCCTGCTGACATGCGGCGACGTGGAAGAAAATCC
CGGCCCCATGAATCAGAGCATTCCCGTGGCCCCTACCCCCCCTAGAAGAGTCAGACTGAAACCTTGGCTC
GTCGCCCAGGTGAATAGCTGTCAGTACCCTGGCCTGCAATGGGTGAACGGAGAGAAGAAGCTCTTTTGCA
TCCCCTGGAGACACGCTACCAGGCACGGACCTTCCCAGGATGGCGACAACACCATTTTCAAGGCCTGGGC
CAAGGAGACCGGAAAATACACCGAGGGCGTCGACGAAGCCGACCCTGCCAAGTGGAAAGCCAACCTCAGA
TGTGCCCTCAACAAGAGCAGGGATTTCAGGCTGATTTACGACGGCCCCAGGGACATGCCTCCTCAACCTT
ACAAAATCTATGAGGTGTGCAGCAATGGCCCTGCCCCCACAGACAGCCAGCCTCCCGAGGACTATTCCTT
CGGAGCCGGAGAAGAGGAAGAAGAAGAAGAGGAGCTCCAGAGGATGCTCCCCAGCCTGAGCCTCACCGAA
GACGTGAAGTGGCCCCCTACACTCCAGCCTCCCACACTGAGGCCCCCCACACTCCAACCCCCTACACTGC
AGCCCCCCGTGGTGCTGGGCCCCCCCGCCCCCGACCCCAGCCCTCTGGCTCCTCCTCCCGGCAATCCTGC
CGGCTTTAGGGAACTGCTGAGCGAAGTCCTGGAGCCCGGCCCCCTGCCTGCTAGCCTGCCCCCTGCTGGA
GAGCAGCTGCTGCCTGATCTCCTCATTAGCCCCCACATGCTGCCCCTCACCGATCTGGAGATCAAGTTCC
AGTACAGAGGCAGGCCCCCCAGAGCCCTGACCATCTCCAACCCTCACGGCTGTAGGCTCTTCTACTCCCA
GCTGGAGGCCACACAAGAGCAGGTGGAACTGTTCGGCCCCATCAGCCTGGAACAGGTGAGGTTCCCCTCC
CCCGAGGATATCCCCTCCGACAAGCAGAGGTTTTACACCAATCAGCTCCTGGATGTGCTGGACAGAGGCC
TGATCCTGCAGCTGCAGGGCCAGGATCTCTACGCTATCAGGCTCTGCCAGTGCAAGGTGTTTTGGAGCGG
ACCTTGTGCTAGCGCCCACGACTCCTGTCCCAACCCCATTCAAAGAGAGGTGAAGACCAAACTCTTCAGC
CTCGAGCACTTCCTCAATGAGCTCATCCTGTTCCAGAAAGGCCAAACCAATACCCCCCCCCCTTTCGAGA
TCTTCTTCTGCTTCGGAGAGGAGTGGCCTGACAGGAAGCCCAGAGAAAAAAAGCTCATTACAGTGCAGGT
CGTGCCCGTCGCTGCCAGACTCCTCCTGGAGATGTTTAGCGGCGAGCTCAGCTGGAGCGCCGACAGCATC
AGGCTGCAGATCAGCAACCCCGACCTCAAAGATAGGATGGTGGAGCAGTTTAAAGAGCTCCACCACATCT
GGCAATCCCAGCAGAGACTGCAGCCTGTCGCTCAGGCTCCCCCCGGCGCCGGCCTGGGCGTGGGCCAAGG
CCCCTGGCCTATGCACCCTGCTGGAATGCAGTGAATCGATCGCCCACCCCAACTTGTTTATTGCAGCTTA
TAATGGTTACAAATAAAGCAATAGCATCACAAATTTCACAAATAAAGCATTTTTTTCACTGCATTCTAGT
TGTGGTTTGTCCAAACTCATCAATGTATCTTATCATGTCTGTATACCGTCGACCTCTAGCTAGAGCTTGG
CGTAATCATGGTCATAGCTGTTTCCTGTGTGAAATTGTTATCCGCTCACAATTCCACACAACATACGAGC
CGGAAGCATAAAGTGTAAAGCCTGGGGTGCCTAATGAGTGAGCTAACTCACATTAATTGCGTTGCGCTCA
CTGCCCGCTTTCCAGTCGGGAAACCTGTCGTGCCAGCTGCATTAATGAATCGGCCAACGCGCGGGGAGAG
GCGGTTTGCGTATTGGGCGCTCTTCCGCTTCCTCGCTCACTGACTCGCTGCGCTCGGTCGTTCGGCTGCG
GCGAGCGGTATCAGCTCACTCAAAGGACGGCCGCACATGTAAGGAAAATTTTAGGGATGTTAAAGAAAAA
AATAACACAAAACAAAATATAAAAAAAATCTAACCTCAAGTCAAGGCTTTTCTATGGAATAAGGAATGGA
CAGCAGGGGGCTGTTTCATATACTGATGACCTCTTTATAGCCAACCTTTGTTCATGGCAGCCAGCATATG
GGCATATGTTGCCAAACTCTAAACCAAATACTCATTCTGATGTTTTAAATGATTTGCCCTCCCATATGTC
CTTCCGAGTGAGAGACACAAAAAATTCCAACACACTATTGCAATGAAAATAAATTTCCTTTATTAGCCAG
AAGTCAGATGCTCAAGGGGCTTCATGATGTCCCCATAATTTTTGGCAGAGGGAAAAAGATCTCAGTGGTA
TTTGTGAGCCAGGGCATTGGCCACACCAGTCACCACCTTCTGATAGGCAGCCTGCACCTGAGGAGTGAAT
TCACGCGTTTTAGCCTGGCAGCATATCGAGATCGAAGTCATCGAGAGCGTCAGCAGGGAGCATATCCAGA
TCAAAATCATCCAGGGCATCGGCGGGCAGCATGTCCAGGTCGAAGTCGTCCAGGGCGTCGGTGGGTCCGC
CGCTCTCGCACTTCAGCTGCTTCTCGAGGCCGCAGATGATCAGTTCCAGGCCGAACAGGAAGGCGGGCTC
GGCGCCCTGTCTGTCGAACAGCTCGATGGCCTGCTTCAGCAGGGGGGGCATGCTGTCGGTGGTGGGTGTC
TCTCTTTCCTCTTTGGCGACCTGGTGTTCCTGTTCTTCCAGCACGCAGCCCAGGGTGAAGTGGCCCACGG
CGCTCAGGGCGTACAGGGCGTTTTCCAGGCTGAAGCCCTGCTGGCACAGGAAGGCCAGCTGGTTTTCCAG
TGTCTCGTACTGCTTCTCGGTGGGTCTGGTGCCCAGGTGCACTTTGGCGCCGTCCCGGTGGCTCAGCAGG
GCGCATCTGTAGCTCTTGGCGTTGTTCCGCAGGAAGTCCTGCCAGCTCTCGCCTTCCAGAGGGCAGCTGT
GGGTGTGGTGCCGGTCCAGCATCTCGATGGGCAGGGCGTCCAGCAGGGCCCGCTTGTTCTTCACGTGCCA
GTACAGGGTGGGCTGTTCCACGCCCAGTTTCTGGGCCAGCTTCCGGGTGGTCAGGCCCTCGATGCCCACG
CCGTTCAGCAGTTCCAGGGCGCTGTTGATCACTTTGCTCTTGTCCAGCCGGCTCATGTCGACATTCTTTG
CCAAAATGATGAGACAGCACAATAACCAGCACGTTGCCCAGGAGCTGTAGGAAAAAGAAGAAGGCATGAA
CATGGTTAGCAGAGGCTCTAGAGCCGCCGGTCACACGCCAGAAGCCGAACCCCGCCCTGCCCCGTCCCCC
CCGAAGGCAGCCGTCCCCCCGCGGACAGCCCCGAGGCTGGAGAGGGAGAAGGGGACGGCGGCGCGGCGAC
GCACGAAGGCCCTCCCCGCCCATTTCCTTCCTGCCGGCGCCGCACCGCTTCGCCCCGCGCCCGCTAGAGG
GGGTGCGGCGGCGCCTCCCAGATTTCGGCTCCGCACAGATTTGGGACAAAGGAAGTCCCTGCGCCCTCTC
GCACGATTACCATAAAAGGCAATGGCTGCGGCTCGCCGCGCCTCGACAGCCGCCGGCGCTCCGGGGGCCG
CCGCGCCCCTCCCCCGAGCCCTCCCCGGCCCGAGGCGGCCCCGCCCCGCCCGGCACCCCCACCTGCCGCC
ACCCCCCGCCCGGCACGGCGAGCCCCGCGCCACGCCCCGTACGGAGCCCCGCACCCGAAGCCGGGCCGTG
CTCAGCAACTCGGGGAGGGGGGTGCAGGGGGGGTTGCAGCCCGACCGACGCGCCCACACCCCCTGCTCAC
CCCCCCACGCACACACCCCGCACGCAGCCTTTGTTCCCCTCGCAGCCCCCCCCGCACCGCGGGGCACCGC
CCCCGGCCGCGCTCCCCTCGCGCACACTGCGGAGCGCACAAAGCCCCGCGCCGCGCCCGCAGCGCTCACA
GCCGCCGGGCAGCGCGGAGCCGCACGCGGCGCTCCCCACGCACACACACACGCACGCACCCCCCGAGCCG
CTCCCCCCGCACAAAGGGCCCTCCCGGAGCCCCTCAAGGCTTTCACGCAGCCACAGAAAAGAAACAAGCC
GTCATTAAACCAAGCGCTAATTACAGCCCGGAGGAGAAGGGCCGTCCCGCCCGCTCACCTGTGGGAGTAA
CGCGGTCAGTCAGAGCCGGGGCGGGCGGCGCGAGGCGGCGGCGGAGCGGGGCACGGGGCGAAGGCAGCGC
GCAGCGACTCCCGCCCGCCGCGCGCTTCGCTTTTTATAGGGCCGCCGCCGCCGCCGCCTCGCCATAAAAG
GAAACTTTCGGAGCGCGCCGCTCTGATTGGCTGCCGCCGCACCTCTCCGCCTCGCCCCGCCCCGCCCCTC
GCCCCGCCCCGCCCCGCCTGGCGCGCGCCCCCCCCCCCCCCCCGCCCCCATCGCTGCACAAAATAATTAA
AAAATAAATAAATACAAAATTGGGGGTGGGGAGGGGGGGGAGATGGGGAGAGTGAAGCAGAACGTGGGGC
TCACCTCGACCATGGTAATAGCGATGACTAATACGTAGATGTACTGCCAAGTAGGAAAGTCCCATAAGGT
CATGTACTGGGCATAATGCCAGGCGGGCCATTTACCGTCATTGACGTCAATAGGGGGCGTACTTGGCATA
TGATACACTTGATGTACTGCCAAGTGGGCAGTTTACCGTAAATACTCCACCCATTGACGTCAATGGAAAG
TCCCTATTGGCGTTACTATGGGAACATACGTCATTATTGACGTCAATGGGCGGGGGTCGTTGGGCGGTCA
GCCAGGCGGGCCATTTACCGTAAGTTATGTAACGCGGAACTCCATATATGGGCTATGAACTAATGACCCC
GTAATTGATTACTATTAATAACTAGTCAATAATCAATGTCGAGACCCATAGAGCCCACCGCATCCCCAGC
ATGCCTGCTATTGTCTTCCCAATCCTCCCCCTTGCTGTCCTGCCCCACCCCACCCCCCAGAATAGAATGA
CACCTACTCAGACAATGCGATGCAATTTCCTCATTTTATTAGGAAAGGACAGTGGGAGTGGCACCTTCCA
GGGTCAAGGAAGGCACGGGGGAGGGGCAAACAACAGATGGCTGGCAACTAGAAGGCACAGTCGAGGCTGA
TCAGCGGGTTTATAACTTCGTATAATGTATGCTATACGAAGTTATGGTACCTTACTCGTCCATGCCGCCG
GTGGAGTGGCGGCCCTCGGCGCGTTCGTACTGTTCCACGATGGTGTAGTCCTCGTTGTGGGAGGTGATGT
CCAACTTGATGTTGACGTTGTAGGCGCCGGGCAGCTGCACGGGCTTCTTGGCCTTGTAGGTGGTCTTGAC
CTCAGCGTCGTAGTGGCCGCCGTCCTTCAGCTTCAGCCTCTGCTTGATCTCGCCCTTCAGGGCGCCGTCC
TCGGGGTACATCCGCTCGGAGGAGGCCTCCCAGCCCATGGTCTTCTTCTGCATTACGGGGCCGTCGGAGG
GGAAGTTGGTGCCGCGCAGCTTCACCTTGTAGATGAACTCGCCGTCCTGCAGGGAGGAGTCCTGGGTCAC
GGTCACCACGCCGCCGTCCTCGAAGTTCATCACGCGCTCCCACTTGAAGCCCTCGGGGAAGGACAGCTTC
AAGTAGTCGGGGATGTCGGCGGGGTGCTTCACGTAGGCCTTGGAGCCGTACATGAACTGAGGGGACAGGA
TGTCCCAGGCGAAGGGCAGGGGGCCACCCTTGGTCACCTTCAGCTTGGCGGTCTGGGTGCCCTCGTAGGG
GCGGCCCTCGCCCTCGCCCTCGATCTCGAACTCGTGGCCGTTCACGGAGCCCTCCATGTGCACCTTGAAG
CGCATGAACTCCTTGATGATGGCCATGTTATCCTCCTCGCCCTTGCTCACCATGGTGGCGACCGGTAGCG
CTAGCGTAGGCGCCGGTCACAGCTTGGATCTGTAACGGCGCAGAACAGAAAACGAAACAAAGACGTAGAG
TTGAGCAAGCAGGGTCAGGCAAAGCGTGGAGAGCCGGCTGAGTCTAGGTAGGCTCCAAGGGAGCGCCGGA
CAAAGGCCCGGTCTCGACCTGAGCTTTAAACTTACCTAGACGGCGGACGCAGTTCAGGAGGCACCACAGG
CGGGAGGCGGCAGAACGCGACTCAACCGGCGTGGATGGCGGCCTCAGGTAGGGCGGCGGGCGCGTGAAGG
AGAGATGCGAGCCCCTCGAAGCTTCAGCTGTGTTCTGGCGGCAAACCCGTTGCGAAAAAGAACGTTCACG
GCGACTACTGCACTTATATACGGTTCTCCCCCACCCTCGGGAAAAAGGCGGAGCCAGTACACGACATCAC
TTTCCCAGTTTACCCCGCGCCACCTTCTCTAGGCACCGGTTCAATTGCCGACCCCTCCCCCCAACTTCTC
GGGGACTGTGGGCGATGTGCGCTCTGCCCACTGACGGGCACCGGAGCGATCGCAGATCATGCATCCATAG
AGCCCACCGCATCCCCAGCATGCCTGCTATTGTCTTCCCAATCCTCCCCCTTGCTGTCCTGCCCCACCCC
ACCCCCCAGAATAGAATGACACCTACTCAGACAATGCGATGCAATTTCCTCATTTTATTAGGAAAGGACA
GTGGGAGTGGCACCTTCCAGGGTCAAGGAAGGCACGGGGGAGGGGCAAACAACAGATGGCTGGCAACTAG
AAGGCACAGGTTTTTAGAAGAACTCGTCAAGAAGGCGATAGAAGGCGATGCGCTGCGAATCGGGAGCGGC
GATACCGTAAAGCACGAGGAAGCGGTCAGCCCATTCGCCGCCAAGCTCTTCAGCAATATCACGGGTAGCC
AACGCTATGTCCTGATAGCGGTCCGCCACACCCAGCCGGCCACAGTCGATGAATCCAGAAAAGCGGCCAT
TTTCCACCATGATATTCGGCAAGCAGGCATCGCCATGGGTCACGACGAGATCCTCGCCGTCGGGCATGCG
CGCCTTGAGCCTGGCGAACAGTTCGGCTGGCGCGAGCCCCTGATGCTCTTCGTCCAGATCATCCTGATCG
ACAAGACCGGCTTCCATCCGAGTACGTGCTCGCTCGATGCGATGTTTCGCTTGGTGGTCGAATGGGCAGG
TAGCCGGATCAAGCGTATGCAGCCGCCGCATTGCATCAGCCATGATGGATACTTTCTCGGCAGGAGCAAG
GTGAGATGACAGGAGATCCTGCCCCGGCACTTCGCCCAATAGCAGCCAGTCCCTTCCCGCTTCAGTGACA
ACGTCGAGCACAGCTGCGCAAGGAACGCCCGTCGTGGCCAGCCACGATAGCCGCGCTGCCTCGTCCTGCA
GTTCATTCAGGGCACCGGACAGGTCGGTCTTGACAAAAAGAACCGGGCGCCCCTGCGCTGACAGCCGGAA
CACGGCGGCATCAGAGCAGCCGATTGTCTGTTGTGCCCAGTCATAGCCGAATAGCCTCTCCACCCAAGCG
GCCGGAGAACCTGCGTGCAATCCATCTTGTTCAATCCTAGGGCCGGGATTCTCCTCCACGTCACCGCATG
TTAGAAGACTTCCTCTGCCCTCTCCGCTGCCAGATCTCTCGAGGCCCTGTGGGAGGAAGAGAAGAGGTCA
GATAACTTCGTATAATGTATGCTATACGAAGTTATGCGGCCGCTGGGAGAAGGGTAAGAGAGCTCAATCC
TCATCTTACATAGAAGGAAGTCAGTAGATAATATCTTACATTTAAAAGTCAAGAAATAACAGTCTGACCA
TACTATCTAGAAATATGGAAGTTAACAGTAAGGAAGTTAAAACAGTTGAAAGTAGTTTCGTCTAGAAAGA
AAGACTTGGGGAAGAACAAAGAAGGCTAATTTTCATTATGAGCTTTATTGTAACAGAAAAGAGACCACTA
ACTCAGCTAGGTTTTCCCAATTCCTCAACACTTTGGGGCACAGTGTTTAGTCAGAGCTGTGATCACTCTC
TGAGCACATGGATTGTATCTTAATTTTCATCTCATTGAAAATATGTACCATTTGTCCAAGTGGAAACTGG
GCTGAAGCATGACTGTGACCACCACCAAAGAAATGGCTAGACTCGCTAAGGTCTGCTGGGGTGACCCGTG
ATTGTGTTGTGCTTGATCTTGTTGAGCATGGCTCTTTTAAGTCACCATACCTGCCCCTGCCAATGCACCA
AACACCAACTTAAAGGGACTTTCAGCTTTTGTAAGTCAGTCTCAGCCTTACTTCTGAACCATTTCTTTGA
CTTCTTTCATGACTCTGATCCTGTCCCAGTTTTAAGCCTCCCAGCCACCAGTCATGCTGTTTTGCTCTGC
TATTTACATTCTTCTCTACCTACTTTGGACTTGATGGTATGCCTACTATATTAGTTATTTATTGCTGTGT
AACAAACCACTCTGAAACATAGTGGCTTACAACCACAACCATTTTATTTTATTATGAAACTGTGGGTCAG
AATGTATATTGGCCCATTGGCATGATTCTCCTGCTATTGAAAAAGGAAGAGTATGAGTATTCAACATTTC
CGTGTCGCCCTTATTCCCTTTTTTGCGGCATTTTGCCTTCCTGTTTTTGCTCACCCAGAAACGCTGGTGA
AAGTAAAAGATGCTGAAGATCAGTTGGGTGCACGAGTGGGTTACATCGAACTGGATCTCAACAGCGGTAA
GATCCTTGAGAGTTTTCGCCCCGAAGAACGTTTTCCAATGATGAGCACTTTTAAAGTTCTGCTATGTGGC
GCGGTATTATCCCGTATTGACGCCGGGCAAGAGCAACTCGGTCGCCGCATACACTATTCTCAGAATGACT
TGGTTGAGTACTCACCAGTCACAGAAAAGCATCTTACGGATGGCATGACAGTAAGAGAATTATGCAGTGC
TGCCATAACCATGAGTGATAACACTGCGGCCAACTTACTTCTGACAACGATCGGAGGACCGAAGGAGCTA
ACCGCTTTTTTGCACAACATGGGGGATCATGTAACTCGCCTTGATCGTTGGGAACCGGAGCTGAATGAAG
CCATACCAAACGACGAGCGTGACACCACGATGCCTGTAGCAATGGCAACAACGTTGCGCAAACTATTAAC
TGGCGAACTACTTACTCTAGCTTCCCGGCAACAATTAATAGACTGGATGGAGGCGGATAAAGTTGCAGGA
CCACTTCTGCGCTCGGCCCTTCCGGCTGGCTGGTTTATTGCTGATAAATCTGGAGCCGGTGAGCGTGGGT
CTCGCGGTATCATTGCAGCACTGGGGCCAGATGGTAAGCCCTCCCGTATCGTAGTTATCTACACGACGGG
GAGTCAGGCAACTATGGATGAACGAAATAGACAGATCGCTGAGATAGGTGCCTCACTGATTAAGCATTGG
TAACTGTCAGACCAAGTTTACTCATATATACTTTAGATTGATTTAAAACTTCATTTTTAATTTAAAAGGA
TCTAGGTGAAGATCCTTTTTGATAATCTCATGACCAAAATCCCTTAACGTGAGTTTTCGTTCCACTGAGC
GTCAGACCCCGTAGAAAAGATCAAAGGATCTTCTTGAGATCCTTTTTTTCTGCGCGTAATCTGCTGCTTG
CAAACAAAAAAACCACCGCTACCAGCGGTGGTTTGTTTGCCGGATCAAGAGCTACCAACTCTTTTTCCGA
AGGTAACTGGCTTCAGCAGAGCGCAGATACCAAATACTGTTCTTCTAGTGTAGCCGTAGTTAGGCCACCA
CTTCAAGAACTCTGTAGCACCGCCTACATACCTCGCTCTGCTAATCC
