Features (pLannotate 1.2.2; 29 found; start..end, strand, type, name):
    850..1226    +  promoter       TRE3G promoter: 3rd-generation Tet-responsive promoter that can be activated by binding of Tet-On® 3G
   1248..2039    +  CDS            SPI1 (sequence partly withheld): SPI1_HUMAN - Experimental evidence at protein level: Swiss-Prot protein existence level 1. Binds to the PU-box, a purine-rich DNA sequence (5'-GAGGAA- 3') that can act as a lymphoid-specific enhancer. This protein is a transcriptional activator that may be specifically involved in the differentiation or activation of macrophages or B-cells. Also binds RNA and may modulate pre-mRNA splicing (By similarity). From Homo sapiens (Human).
   2121..3155    +  CDS            CEBPB: CEBPB_HUMAN - Also known as TCF5. Experimental evidence at protein level: Swiss-Prot protein existence level 1. [Isoform 3]: Acts as a dominant negative through heterodimerization with isoform 2 (PubMed:11741938). Promotes osteoblast differentiation and osteoclastogenesis (By similarity). From Homo sapiens (Human).
   3237..4730    +  CDS            IRF5: IRF5_HUMAN - Experimental evidence at protein level: Swiss-Prot protein existence level 1. Transcription factor that plays a critical role in innate immunity by activating expression of type I interferon (IFN) IFNA and INFB and inflammatory cytokines downstream of endolysosomal toll-like receptors TLR7, TLR8 and TLR9 (PubMed:11303025, PubMed:15695821, PubMed:22412986, PubMed:25326418, PubMed:32433612). Regulates the transcription of type I IFN genes (IFN-alpha and IFN-beta) and IFN- stimulated genes (ISG) by binding to an interferon-stimulated response element (ISRE) in their promoters (By sim
   4750..4871    +  polyA_signal   SV40 poly(A) signal: SV40 polyadenylation signal
   4942..4964    -  protein_bind   lac operator (fragment): The lac repressor binds to the lac operator to inhibit transcription in E. coli. This inhibition can be relieved by adding lactose or isopropyl-β-D-thiogalactopyranoside (IPTG). lac repressor encoded by lacI
   4968..4998    -  promoter       lac promoter: promoter for the E. coli lac operon
   5013..5034    -  protein_bind   CAP binding site: CAP binding activates transcription in the presence of cAMP. E. coli catabolite activator protein
   5047..5139    -  CDS            lacI (fragment): lac repressor; lacI; The lac repressor binds to the lac operator to inhibit transcription in E. coli. This inhibition can be relieved by adding lactose or isopropyl-β-D-thiogalactopyranoside (IPTG).
   5141..5213    -  rep_origin     RSF ori (fragment): Plasmids containing the RSF 1030 origin of replication can be propagated in E. coli cells that contain additional plasmids with compatible origins.
   5478..5533    -  polyA_signal   β-globin poly(A) signal: rabbit β-globin polyadenylation signal (Gil and Proudfoot, 1987)
   5604..5684    -  CDS            HBB (fragment): HBB_PONPY - Experimental evidence at transcript level: Swiss-Prot protein existence level 2. Involved in oxygen transport from the lung to the various peripheral tissues. From Pongo pygmaeus (Bornean orangutan).
   5818..6435    -  CDS            tetR: TETR2_ECOLX - Experimental evidence at protein level: Swiss-Prot protein existence level 1. TetR is the repressor of the tetracycline resistance element; its N-terminal region forms a helix-turn-helix structure and binds DNA. Binding of tetracycline to TetR reduces the repressor affinity for the tetracycline resistance gene (tetA) promoter operator sites. From Escherichia coli.
   6494..7510    -  intron         chimeric intron: chimera between introns from chicken β-actin and rabbit β-globin
   7617..7638    -  promoter       chicken β-actin promoter (fragment): No description available
   7790..8169    -  enhancer       CMV enhancer: human cytomegalovirus immediate early enhancer
   8175..8399    -  polyA_signal   bGH poly(A) signal: bovine growth hormone polyadenylation signal
   8421..8454    -  protein_bind   loxP: Cre-mediated recombination occurs in the 8-bp core sequence (GCATACAT). Cre recombinase
   8464..9162    -  CDS            mCherry: mCherry is a basic (constitutively fluorescent) red fluorescent protein published in 2004, derived from Discosoma sp.. It is reported to be a very rapidly-maturing monomer with low acid sensitivity.
   9206..9474    -  LTR            5' LTR (truncated): truncated 5' long terminal repeat (LTR) from human T-cell leukemia virus (HTLV) type 1
   9487..9698    -  promoter       EF-1α core promoter: core promoter for human elongation factor EF-1α
   9734..9958    -  polyA_signal   bGH poly(A) signal: bovine growth hormone polyadenylation signal
   9965..10755   -  CDS            NeoR/KanR (fragment): aminoglycoside phosphotransferase from Tn5; aph(3')-II (or nptII); confers resistance to neomycin, kanamycin, and G418 (Geneticin®)
  10835..10860   -  misc_feature   SA: splice acceptor site
  10861..10894   -  protein_bind   loxP: Cre-mediated recombination occurs in the 8-bp core sequence (GCATACAT). Cre recombinase
  11734..11751   +  promoter       AmpR promoter (fragment): bla
  11752..12612   +  CDS            AmpR: β-lactamase; bla; confers resistance to ampicillin, carbenicillin, and related antibiotics
  12783..13371   +  rep_origin     ori: high-copy-number ColE1/pMB1/pBR322/pUC origin of replication
  13419..33      -  misc_feature   HA-R (fragment) (across the origin): right homology arm from the adeno-associated virus integration site (AAVS1) within intron 1 of the human PPP1R12C gene
>Addgene plasmid #190719 | CYBL-SPI1-CEBPB-IRF5 | addgene full sequence | sequence record 487646 | Addgene NGS Result
GAAGCCCAGAGCAGGGCCTTAGGGAAGCGGGACGGCTCTGTTGGAGAGTCCAGTATTGAATTAGTGATAG
ATACACAGAAAAAAAGCAAATTGAATAGGTGAATGGATAAACAAACTGTGGAACATCCAGACAATGAAAT
ATTCACCAATAAAAAGAAATGAGCTATCAAGCCACATTGGCTATGCCCTTCACATTTAAGGAGGAACCTT
AAATGCATATTGCCAAATTTTAAAAGCTAGTCTGAAAATGCTACAGACTGTATGATTCCAATTATATGAC
ATTTTAGAAAAGGCAAAACTATAGAGATCAGTGGTTGCCAGCGGCTCATGGAGGCAGGATGAATTGGTGG
AACACAGGGATGCTTTCAGGGTAATGAAAATATCTTGTGTGATCCTGTAATAATGGATACGTGGCATAAT
GCATTTGTTAAAACCTGTAAACTAGCCAGGTATAGTGGCTTTTTTGCACCTATAGTCTCAGCTACTTGGT
AGGCTGAGACAGGAAGATCACTTGAGCCCAGGACTTCAAGACCAGCCTGGGTAATATAGTAAGACCCCAT
CTCTATTTTTTAAAGAAATTAAGAAAGAAAAGAAACCCATCAACTGTATAACACAAAGAATCGTAATGTA
AACTACAGTCCTGAGTAATGAAACATTTTTAAAGAAATAAATAAATTCAAGGCAATTATTAACTTCAGGA
AAAACAGTAAAGTAAACATAAGTATACAAATCAAACATGGCTCAGTTGTGAAAATATTTACAAGGTCACT
TTAAGTAACATTGAATGTTGATATAATCCCAAAATATATTTATGTTGGAAGGATGAGGAGATATCTCCAC
CCCACAGTGGTTTACTCCCTATCAGTGATAGAGAACGTATGAAGAGTTTACTCCCTATCAGTGATAGAGA
ACGTATGCAGACTTTACTCCCTATCAGTGATAGAGAACGTATAAGGAGTTTACTCCCTATCAGTGATAGA
GAACGTATGACCAGTTTACTCCCTATCAGTGATAGAGAACGTATCTACAGTTTACTCCCTATCAGTGATA
GAGAACGTATATCCAGTTTACTCCCTATCAGTGATAGAGAACGTATAAGCTTTAGGCGTGTACGGTGGGC
GCCTATAAAAGCAGAGCTCGTTTAGTGAACCGTCAGATCGCCTGGAGCAATTCCACAACACTTTTGTCTT
ATACCAACTTTCCGTACCACTTCCTACCCTCGTAAACTTAAGGTTAATTAAGCCACCATGGAAGGATTCC
CCCTGGTGCCCCCTCCCTCCGAAGATCTCGTGCCCTACGACACCGATCTGTACCAGAGACAGACACATGA
GTATTACCCCTACCTGTCCAGCGACGGAGAGTCCCACAGCGACCACTATTGGGATTTTCACCCCCACCAT
GTGCACTCCGAGTTCGAGAGCTTTGCTGAGAACAACTTCACCGAGCTCCAGTCCGTGCAGCCTCCTCAAC
TCCAGCAGCTCTATAGACACATGGAGCTGGAGCAGATGCATGTGCTGGATACCCCCATGGTGCCTCCCCA
CCCTAGCCTGGGACACCAAGTCTCCTACCTGCCCAGGATGTGCCTCCAGTACCCTTCCCTGTCCCCCGCT
CAGCCCAGCAGCGATGAGGAAGAAGGCGAAAGGCAGTCCCCTCCTCTGGAGGTGTCCGACGGAGAGGCTG
ATGGCCTCGAGCCTGGACCCGGACTGCTGCCCGGCGAGACC
[318 nt withheld, positions 1722-2039]
TCCAGGATGCATAGCAGGGGCAGCGGCGAGGGAAGGGGTTCTCTGCTCACCTGTGGAGATGTCGAGGAGA
ACCCCGGCCCCATGCAGAGGCTGGTGGCTTGGGACCCTGCCTGCCTCCCTCTCCCTCCTCCCCCTCCTGC
TTTCAAGAGCATGGAGGTCGCCAACTTTTACTACGAGGCCGATTGTCTGGCCGCCGCTTATGGCGGAAAA
GCTGCCCCCGCCGCCCCCCCCGCCGCCAGACCCGGCCCCAGGCCCCCCGCTGGCGAACTGGGAAGCATCG
GCGACCACGAGAGGGCCATCGACTTTAGCCCCTACCTGGAGCCTCTCGGCGCCCCCCAASCCCCCGCCCC
TGCCACAGCTMCCGACACATTCGAGGCCGCCCCCCCTGCCCCCGCYCCCGCCCCCGCCTCCAGCGGCCAG
CACCATGACTTTCTGTCCGACCTGTTCTCCGATGACTACGGCGGCAAAAACTGCAAGAAACCCGCCGAGT
ACGGCTATGTGTCCCTGGGCAGGCTGGGAGCCGCTAAAGGAGCCCTGCACCCTGGCTGTTTTGCCCCTCT
GCMCCCCCCCCCCCCCCCCCCCCCCCCCCCCGCCGAGCTCAAAGCTGAGCCTGGCTTCGAGCCCGCCGAT
TGCAAGAGAAAAGAGGAGGCTGGCGCCCCTGGAGGAGGCGCCGGCATGGCTGCTGGATTCCCCTATGCTC
TGAGGGCCTACCTGGGCTACCAAGCCGTCCCTAGCGGAAGCAGCGGCTCCCTGTCCACATCCTCCTCCTC
CAGCCCTCCTGGAACACCTTCCCCCGCCGATGCTAAAGCCCCCCCCACAGCCTGTTACGCCGGCGCCGCT
CCCGCCCCTTCCCAAGTGAAAAGCAAGGCCAAGAAGACCGTGGACAAGCACTCCGACGAGTATAAAATCA
GAAGGGAAAGAAACAACATCGCCGTCAGAAAGTCCAGGGATAAGGCCAAGATGAGGAACCTCGAGACACA
GCACAAGGTGCTCGAGCTCACCGCCGAGAACGAAAGACTGCAAAAGAAAGTCGAGCAGCTCTCCAGGGAA
CTGTCCACCCTCAGAAACCTGTTCAAACAGCTGCCCGAGCCCCTCCTGGCCAGCAGCGGCCACTGTGGAA
GCATGCATTCCAGAGGTTCTGGCGAAGGAAGGGGCAGCCTGCTGACATGCGGCGACGTGGAAGAAAATCC
CGGCCCCATGAATCAGAGCATTCCCGTGGCCCCTACCCCCCCTAGAAGAGTCAGACTGAAACCTTGGCTC
GTCGCCCAGGTGAATAGCTGTCAGTACCCTGGCCTGCAATGGGTGAACGGAGAGAAGAAGCTCTTTTGCA
TCCCCTGGAGACACGCTACCAGGCACGGACCTTCCCAGGATGGCGACAACACCATTTTCAAGGCCTGGGC
CAAGGAGACCGGAAAATACACCGAGGGCGTCGACGAAGCCGACCCTGCCAAGTGGAAAGCCAACCTCAGA
TGTGCCCTCAACAAGAGCAGGGATTTCAGGCTGATTTACGACGGCCCCAGGGACATGCCTCCTCAACCTT
ACAAAATCTATGAGGTGTGCAGCAATGGCCCTGCCCCCACAGACAGCCAGCCTCCCGAGGACTATTCCTT
CGGAGCCGGAGAAGAGGAAGAAGAAGAAGAGGAGCTCCAGAGGATGCTCCCCAGCCTGAGCCTCACCGAA
GACGTGAAGTGGCCCCCTACACTCCAGCCTCCCACACTGAGGCCCCCCACACTCCAACCCCCTACACTGC
AGCCCCCCGTGGTGCTGGGCCCCCCCGCCCCCGACCCCAGCCCTCTGGCTCCTCCTCCCGGCAATCCTGC
CGGCTTTAGGGAACTGCTGAGCGAAGTCCTGGAGCCCGGCCCCCTGCCTGCTAGCCTGCCCCCTGCTGGA
GAGCAGCTGCTGCCTGATCTCCTCATTAGCCCCCACATGCTGCCCCTCACCGATCTGGAGATCAAGTTCC
AGTACAGAGGCAGGCCCCCCAGAGCCCTGACCATCTCCAACCCTCACGGCTGTAGGCTCTTCTACTCCCA
GCTGGAGGCCACACAAGAGCAGGTGGAACTGTTCGGCCCCATCAGCCTGGAACAGGTGAGGTTCCCCTCC
CCCGAGGATATCCCCTCCGACAAGCAGAGGTTTTACACCAATCAGCTCCTGGATGTGCTGGACAGAGGCC
TGATCCTGCAGCTGCAGGGCCAGGATCTCTACGCTATCAGGCTCTGCCAGTGCAAGGTGTTTTGGAGCGG
ACCTTGTGCTAGCGCCCACGACTCCTGTCCCAACCCCATTCAAAGAGAGGTGAAGACCAAACTCTTCAGC
CTCGAGCACTTCCTCAATGAGCTCATCCTGTTCCAGAAAGGCCAAACCAATACCCCCCCCCCTTTCGAGA
TCTTCTTCTGCTTCGGAGAGGAGTGGCCTGACAGGAAGCCCAGAGAAAAAAAGCTCATTACAGTGCAGGT
CGTGCCCGTCGCTGCCAGACTCCTCCTGGAGATGTTTAGCGGCGAGCTCAGCTGGAGCGCCGACAGCATC
AGGCTGCAGATCAGCAACCCCGACCTCAAAGATAGGATGGTGGAGCAGTTTAAAGAGCTCCACCACATCT
GGCAATCCCAGCAGAGACTGCAGCCTGTCGCTCAGGCTCCCCCCGGCGCCGGCCTGGGCGTGGGCCAAGG
CCCCTGGCCTATGCACCCTGCTGGAATGCAGTGAATCGATCGCCCACCCCAACTTGTTTATTGCAGCTTA
TAATGGTTACAAATAAAGCAATAGCATCACAAATTTCACAAATAAAGCATTTTTTTCACTGCATTCTAGT
TGTGGTTTGTCCAAACTCATCAATGTATCTTATCATGTCTGTATACCGTCGACCTCTAGCTAGAGCTTGG
CGTAATCATGGTCATAGCTGTTTCCTGTGTGAAATTGTTATCCGCTCACAATTCCACACAACATACGAGC
CGGAAGCATAAAGTGTAAAGCCTGGGGTGCCTAATGAGTGAGCTAACTCACATTAATTGCGTTGCGCTCA
CTGCCCGCTTTCCAGTCGGGAAACCTGTCGTGCCAGCTGCATTAATGAATCGGCCAACGCGCGGGGAGAG
GCGGTTTGCGTATTGGGCGCTCTTCCGCTTCCTCGCTCACTGACTCGCTGCGCTCGGTCGTTCGGCTGCG
GCGAGCGGTATCAGCTCACTCAAAGGACGGCCGCACATGTAAGGAAAATTTTAGGGATGTTAAAGAAAAA
AATAACACAAAACAAAATATAAAAAAAATCTAACCTCAAGTCAAGGCTTTTCTATGGAATAAGGAATGGA
CAGCAGGGGGCTGTTTCATATACTGATGACCTCTTTATAGCCAACCTTTGTTCATGGCAGCCAGCATATG
GGCATATGTTGCCAAACTCTAAACCAAATACTCATTCTGATGTTTTAAATGATTTGCCCTCCCATATGTC
CTTCCGAGTGAGAGACACAAAAAATTCCAACACACTATTGCAATGAAAATAAATTTCCTTTATTAGCCAG
AAGTCAGATGCTCAAGGGGCTTCATGATGTCCCCATAATTTTTGGCAGAGGGAAAAAGATCTCAGTGGTA
TTTGTGAGCCAGGGCATTGGCCACACCAGTCACCACCTTCTGATAGGCAGCCTGCACCTGAGGAGTGAAT
TCACGCGTTTTAGCCTGGCAGCATATCGAGATCGAAGTCATCGAGAGCGTCAGCAGGGAGCATATCCAGA
TCAAAATCATCCAGGGCATCGGCGGGCAGCATGTCCAGGTCGAAGTCGTCCAGGGCGTCGGTGGGTCCGC
CGCTCTCGCACTTCAGCTGCTTCTCGAGGCCGCAGATGATCAGTTCCAGGCCGAACAGGAAGGCGGGCTC
GGCGCCCTGTCTGTCGAACAGCTCGATGGCCTGCTTCAGCAGGGGGGGCATGCTGTCGGTGGTGGGTGTC
TCTCTTTCCTCTTTGGCGACCTGGTGTTCCTGTTCTTCCAGCACGCAGCCCAGGGTGAAGTGGCCCACGG
CGCTCAGGGCGTACAGGGCGTTTTCCAGGCTGAAGCCCTGCTGGCACAGGAAGGCCAGCTGGTTTTCCAG
TGTCTCGTACTGCTTCTCGGTGGGTCTGGTGCCCAGGTGCACTTTGGCGCCGTCCCGGTGGCTCAGCAGG
GCGCATCTGTAGCTCTTGGCGTTGTTCCGCAGGAAGTCCTGCCAGCTCTCGCCTTCCAGAGGGCAGCTGT
GGGTGTGGTGCCGGTCCAGCATCTCGATGGGCAGGGCGTCCAGCAGGGCCCGCTTGTTCTTCACGTGCCA
GTACAGGGTGGGCTGTTCCACGCCCAGTTTCTGGGCCAGCTTCCGGGTGGTCAGGCCCTCGATGCCCACG
CCGTTCAGCAGTTCCAGGGCGCTGTTGATCACTTTGCTCTTGTCCAGCCGGCTCATGTCGACATTCTTTG
CCAAAATGATGAGACAGCACAATAACCAGCACGTTGCCCAGGAGCTGTAGGAAAAAGAAGAAGGCATGAA
CATGGTTAGCAGAGGCTCTAGAGCCGCCGGTCACACGCCAGAAGCCGAACCCCGCCCTGCCCCGTCCCCC
CCGAAGGCAGCCGTCCCCCCGCGGACAGCCCCGAGGCTGGAGAGGGAGAAGGGGACGGCGGCGCGGCGAC
GCACGAAGGCCCTCCCCGCCCATTTCCTTCCTGCCGGCGCCGCACCGCTTCGCCCCGCGCCCGCTAGAGG
GGGTGCGGCGGCGCCTCCCAGATTTCGGCTCCGCACAGATTTGGGACAAAGGAAGTCCCTGCGCCCTCTC
GCACGATTACCATAAAAGGCAATGGCTGCGGCTCGCCGCGCCTCGACAGCCGCCGGCGCTCCGGGGGCCG
CCGCGCCCCYCCCCCGAGCCCYCCCCGGCCCGRGGCGGCCCCGCCCCGCCCGGCACCCCCACCTGCCGCC
ACCCCCCGCCCGGCACGGCGAGCCCCGCGCCACGCCCCGTACGGAGCCCCGCACCCGAAGCCGGGCCGTG
CTCAGCAACTCGGGGAGGGGGGTGCAGGGGGGGTTGCAGCCCGACCGACGCGCCCACACCCCCTGCTCAC
CCCCCCACGCACACACCCCGCACGCAGCCTTTGTTCCCCTCGCAGCCCCCCCCGCACCGCGGGGCACCGC
CCCCGGCCGCGCTCCCCTCGCGCACACTGCGGAGCGCACAAAGCCCCGCGCCGCGCCCGCAGCGCTCACA
GCCGCCGGGCAGCGCGGAGCCGCACGCGGCGCTCCCCACGCACACACACACGCACGCACCCCCCGAGCCG
CTCCCCCCGCACAAAGGGCCCTCCCGGAGCCCCTCAAGGCTTTCACGCAGCCACAGAAAAGAAACAAGCC
GTCATTAAACCAAGCGCTAATTACAGCCCGGAGGAGAAGGGCCGTCCCGCCCGCTCACCTGTGGGAGTAA
CGCGGTCAGTCAGAGCCGGGGCGGGCGGCGCGAGGCGGCGGCGGAGCGGGGCACGGGGCGAAGGCAGCGC
GCAGCGACTCCCGCCCGCCGCGCGCTTCGCTTTTTATAGGGCCGCCGCCGCCGCCGCCTCGCCATAAAAG
GAAACTTTCGGAGCGCGCCGCTCTGATTGGCTGCCGCCSCMCCYCYCCCCCCCCCCCCCCCCCCCCCCCC
CCCCCCCCCCCCCCCCCCCGGCGCGCGCCCCCCCCCCCCCCCCGCCCCCATCGCTGCACAAAATAATTAA
AAAATAAATAAATACAAAATTGGGGGTGGGGAGGGGGGGGAGATGGGGAGAGTGAAGCAGAACGTGGGGC
TCACCTCGACCATGGTAATAGCGATGACTAATACGTAGATGTACTGCCAAGTAGGAAAGTCCCATAAGGT
CATGTACTGGGCATAATGCCAGGCGGGCCATTTACCGTCATTGACGTCAATAGGGGGCGTACTTGGCATA
TGATACACTTGATGTACTGCCAAGTGGGCAGTTTACCGTAAATACTCCACCCATTGACGTCAATGGAAAG
TCCCTATTGGCGTTACTATGGGAACATACGTCATTATTGACGTCAATGGGCGGGGGTCGTTGGGCGGTCA
GCCAGGCGGGCCATTTACCGTAAGTTATGTAACGCGGAACTCCATATATGGGCTATGAACTAATGACCCC
GTAATTGATTACTATTAATAACTAGTCAATAATCAATGTCGAGACCCATAGAGCCCACCGCATCCCCAGC
ATGCCTGCTATTGTCTTCCCAATCCTCCCCCTTGCTGTCCTGCCCCACCCCACCCCCCAGAATAGAATGA
CACCTACTCAGACAATGCGATGCAATTTCCTCATTTTATTAGGAAAGGACAGTGGGAGTGGCACCTTCCA
GGGTCAAGGAAGGCACGGGGGAGGGGCAAACAACAGATGGCTGGCAACTAGAAGGCACAGTCGAGGCTGA
TCAGCGGGTTTATAACTTCGTATAATGTATGCTATACGAAGTTATGGTACCTTACTCGTCCATGCCGCCG
GTGGAGTGGCGGCCCTCGGCGCGTTCGTACTGTTCCACGATGGTGTAGTCCTCGTTGTGGGAGGTGATGT
CCAACTTGATGTTGACGTTGTAGGCGCCGGGCAGCTGCACGGGCTTCTTGGCCTTGTAGGTGGTCTTGAC
CTCAGCGTCGTAGTGGCCGCCGTCCTTCAGCTTCAGCCTCTGCTTGATCTCGCCCTTCAGGGCGCCGTCC
TCGGGGTACATCCGCTCGGAGGAGGCCTCCCAGCCCATGGTCTTCTTCTGCATTACGGGGCCGTCGGAGG
GGAAGTTGGTGCCGCGCAGCTTCACCTTGTAGATGAACTCGCCGTCCTGCAGGGAGGAGTCCTGGGTCAC
GGTCACCACGCCGCCGTCCTCGAAGTTCATCACGCGCTCCCACTTGAAGCCCTCGGGGAAGGACAGCTTC
AAGTAGTCGGGGATGTCGGCGGGGTGCTTCACGTAGGCCTTGGAGCCGTACATGAACTGAGGGGACAGGA
TGTCCCAGGCGAAGGGCAGGGGGCCACCCTTGGTCACCTTCAGCTTGGCGGTCTGGGTGCCCTCGTAGGG
GCGGCCCTCGCCCTCGCCCTCGATCTCGAACTCGTGGCCGTTCACGGAGCCCTCCATGTGCACCTTGAAG
CGCATGAACTCCTTGATGATGGCCATGTTATCCTCCTCGCCCTTGCTCACCATGGTGGCGACCGGTAGCG
CTAGCGTAGGCGCCGGTCACAGCTTGGATCTGTAACGGCGCAGAACAGAAAACGAAACAAAGACGTAGAG
TTGAGCAAGCAGGGTCAGGCAAAGCGTGGAGAGCCGGCTGAGTCTAGGTAGGCTCCAAGGGAGCGCCGGA
CAAAGGCCCGGTCTCGACCTGAGCTTTAAACTTACCTAGACGGCGGACGCAGTTCAGGAGGCACCACAGG
CGGGAGGCGGCAGAACGCGACTCAACCGGCGTGGATGGCGGCCTCAGGTAGGGCGGCGGGCGCGTGAAGG
AGAGATGCGAGCCCCTCGAAGCTTCAGCTGTGTTCTGGCGGCAAACCCGTTGCGAAAAAGAACGTTCACG
GCGACTACTGCACTTATATACGGTTCTCCCCCACCCTCGGGAAAAAGGCGGAGCCAGTACACGACATCAC
TTTCCCAGTTTACCCCGCGCCACCTTCTCTAGGCACCGGTTCAATTGCCGACCCCTCCCCCCAACTTCTC
GGGGACTGTGGGCGATGTGCGCTCTGCCCACTGACGGGCACCGGAGCGATCGCAGATCATGCATCCATAG
AGCCCACCGCATCCCCAGCATGCCTGCTATTGTCTTCCCAATCCTCCCCCTTGCTGTCCTGCCCCACCCC
ACCCCCCAGAATAGAATGACACCTACTCAGACAATGCGATGCAATTTCCTCATTTTATTAGGAAAGGACA
GTGGGAGTGGCACCTTCCAGGGTCAAGGAAGGCACGGGGGAGGGGCAAACAACAGATGGCTGGCAACTAG
AAGGCACAGGTTTTTAGAAGAACTCGTCAAGAAGGCGATAGAAGGCGATGCGCTGCGAATCGGGAGCGGC
GATACCGTAAAGCACGAGGAAGCGGTCAGCCCATTCGCCGCCAAGCTCTTCAGCAATATCACGGGTAGCC
AACGCTATGTCCTGATAGCGGTCCGCCACACCCAGCCGGCCACAGTCGATGAATCCAGAAAAGCGGCCAT
TTTCCACCATGATATTCGGCAAGCAGGCATCGCCATGGGTCACGACGAGATCCTCGCCGTCGGGCATGCG
CGCCTTGAGCCTGGCGAACAGTTCGGCTGGCGCGAGCCCCTGATGCTCTTCGTCCAGATCATCCTGATCG
ACAAGACCGGCTTCCATCCGAGTACGTGCTCGCTCGATGCGATGTTTCGCTTGGTGGTCGAATGGGCAGG
TAGCCGGATCAAGCGTATGCAGCCGCCGCATTGCATCAGCCATGATGGATACTTTCTCGGCAGGAGCAAG
GTGAGATGACAGGAGATCCTGCCCCGGCACTTCGCCCAATAGCAGCCAGTCCCTTCCCGCTTCAGTGACA
ACGTCGAGCACAGCTGCGCAAGGAACGCCCGTCGTGGCCAGCCACGATAGCCGCGCTGCCTCGTCCTGCA
GTTCATTCAGGGCACCGGACAGGTCGGTCTTGACAAAAAGAACCGGGCGCCCCTGCGCTGACAGCCGGAA
CACGGCGGCATCAGAGCAGCCGATTGTCTGTTGTGCCCAGTCATAGCCGAATAGCCTCTCCACCCAAGCG
GCCGGAGAACCTGCGTGCAATCCATCTTGTTCAATCCTAGGGCCGGGATTCTCCTCCACGTCACCGCATG
TTAGAAGACTTCCTCTGCCCTCTCCGCTGCCAGATCTCTCGAGGCCCTGTGGGAGGAAGAGAAGAGGTCA
GATAACTTCGTATAATGTATGCTATACGAAGTTATGCGGCCGCTGGGAGAAGGGTAAGAGAGCTCAATCC
TCATCTTACATAGAAGGAAGTCAGTAGATAATATCTTACATTTAAAAGTCAAGAAATAACAGTCTGACCA
TACTATCTAGAAATATGGAAGTTAACAGTAAGGAAGTTAAAACAGTTGAAAGTAGTTTCGTCTAGAAAGA
AAGACTTGGGGAAGAACAAAGAAGGCTAATTTTCATTATGAGCTTTATTGTAACAGAAAAGAGACCACTA
ACTCAGCTAGGTTTTCCCAATTCCTCAACACTTTGGGGCACAGTGTTTAGTCAGAGCTGTGATCACTCTC
TGAGCACATGGATTGTATCTTAATTTTCATCTCATTGAAAATATGTACCATTTGTCCAAGTGGAAACTGG
GCTGAAGCATGACTGTGACCACCACCAAAGAAATGGCTAGACTCGCTAAGGTCTGCTGGGGTGACCCGTG
ATTGTGTTGTGCTTGATCTTGTTGAGCATGGCTCTTTTAAGTCACCATACCTGCCCCTGCCAATGCACCA
AACACCAACTTAAAGGGACTTTCAGCTTTTGTAAGTCAGTCTCAGCCTTACTTCTGAACCATTTCTTTGA
CTTCTTTCATGACTCTGATCCTGTCCCAGTTTTAAGCCTCCCAGCCACCAGTCATGCTGTTTTGCTCTGC
TATTTACATTCTTCTCTACCTACTTTGGACTTGATGGTATGCCTACTATATTAGTTATTTATTGCTGTGT
AACAAACCACTCTGAAACATAGTGGCTTACAACCACAACCATTTTATTTTATTATGAAACTGTGGGTCAG
AATGTATATTGGCCCATTGGCATGATTCTCCTGCTATTGAAAAAGGAAGAGTATGAGTATTCAACATTTC
CGTGTCGCCCTTATTCCCTTTTTTGCGGCATTTTGCCTTCCTGTTTTTGCTCACCCAGAAACGCTGGTGA
AAGTAAAAGATGCTGAAGATCAGTTGGGTGCACGAGTGGGTTACATCGAACTGGATCTCAACAGCGGTAA
GATCCTTGAGAGTTTTCGCCCCGAAGAACGTTTTCCAATGATGAGCACTTTTAAAGTTCTGCTATGTGGC
GCGGTATTATCCCGTATTGACGCCGGGCAAGAGCAACTCGGTCGCCGCATACACTATTCTCAGAATGACT
TGGTTGAGTACTCACCAGTCACAGAAAAGCATCTTACGGATGGCATGACAGTAAGAGAATTATGCAGTGC
TGCCATAACCATGAGTGATAACACTGCGGCCAACTTACTTCTGACAACGATCGGAGGACCGAAGGAGCTA
ACCGCTTTTTTGCACAACATGGGGGATCATGTAACTCGCCTTGATCGTTGGGAACCGGAGCTGAATGAAG
CCATACCAAACGACGAGCGTGACACCACGATGCCTGTAGCAATGGCAACAACGTTGCGCAAACTATTAAC
TGGCGAACTACTTACTCTAGCTTCCCGGCAACAATTAATAGACTGGATGGAGGCGGATAAAGTTGCAGGA
CCACTTCTGCGCTCGGCCCTTCCGGCTGGCTGGTTTATTGCTGATAAATCTGGAGCCGGTGAGCGTGGGT
CTCGCGGTATCATTGCAGCACTGGGGCCAGATGGTAAGCCCTCCCGTATCGTAGTTATCTACACGACGGG
GAGTCAGGCAACTATGGATGAACGAAATAGACAGATCGCTGAGATAGGTGCCTCACTGATTAAGCATTGG
TAACTGTCAGACCAAGTTTACTCATATATACTTTAGATTGATTTAAAACTTCATTTTTAATTTAAAAGGA
TCTAGGTGAAGATCCTTTTTGATAATCTCATGACCAAAATCCCTTAACGTGAGTTTTCGTTCCACTGAGC
GTCAGACCCCGTAGAAAAGATCAAAGGATCTTCTTGAGATCCTTTTTTTCTGCGCGTAATCTGCTGCTTG
CAAACAAAAAAACCACCGCTACCAGCGGTGGTTTGTTTGCCGGATCAAGAGCTACCAACTCTTTTTCCGA
AGGTAACTGGCTTCAGCAGAGCGCAGATACCAAATACTGTTCTTCTAGTGTAGCCGTAGTTAGGCCACCA
CTTCAAGAACTCTGTAGCACCGCCTACATACCTCGCTCTGCTAATCCTGTTACCAGTGGCTGCTGCCAGT
GGCGATAAGTCGTGTCTTACCGGGTTGGACTCAAGACGATAGTTACCGGATAAGGCGCAGCGGTCGGGCT
GAACGGGGGGTTCGTGCACACAGCCCAGCTTGGAGCGAACGACCTACACCGAACTGAGATACCTACAGCG
TGAGCTATGAGAAAGCGCCACGCTTCCCGAAGGGAGAAAGGCGGACAGGTATCCGGTAAGCGGCAGGGTC
GGAACAGGAGAGCGCACGAGGGAGCTTCCAGGGGGAAACGCCTGGTATCTTTATAGTCCTGTCGGGTTTC
GCCACCTCTGACTTGAGCGTCGATTTTTGTGATGCTCGTCAGGGGGGCGGAGCCTATGGAAAAACGCCAG
CAACGCGGCCTTTTTACGGTTCCTGGCGAATTCGCCCTTAGAGCAGAGCCAGGAACCCCTGTAGGGAAGG
GGCAGGAGAGCCAGGGGCATGAGATGGTGGACGAGGAAGGGGGACAGGGAAGCCTGAGCGCCTCTCCTGG
GCTTGCCAAGGACTCAAACCCA
