Features (pLannotate 1.2.2; 31 found; start..end, strand, type, name):
      7..797     -  CDS            NeoR/KanR (fragment): aminoglycoside phosphotransferase from Tn5; aph(3')-II (or nptII); confers resistance to neomycin, kanamycin, and G418 (Geneticin®)
    877..902     -  misc_feature   SA: splice acceptor site
    903..936     -  protein_bind   loxP: Cre-mediated recombination occurs in the 8-bp core sequence (GCATACAT). Cre recombinase
   1776..1793    +  promoter       AmpR promoter (fragment): bla
   1794..2654    +  CDS            AmpR: β-lactamase; bla; confers resistance to ampicillin, carbenicillin, and related antibiotics
   2825..3413    +  rep_origin     ori: high-copy-number ColE1/pMB1/pBR322/pUC origin of replication
   3461..3616    -  misc_feature   HA-R (fragment): right homology arm from the adeno-associated virus integration site (AAVS1) within intron 1 of the human PPP1R12C gene
   4433..4809    +  promoter       TRE3G promoter: 3rd-generation Tet-responsive promoter that can be activated by binding of Tet-On® 3G
   4831..5622    +  CDS            SPI1 (sequence partly withheld): SPI1_HUMAN - Experimental evidence at protein level: Swiss-Prot protein existence level 1. Binds to the PU-box, a purine-rich DNA sequence (5'-GAGGAA- 3') that can act as a lymphoid-specific enhancer. This protein is a transcriptional activator that may be specifically involved in the differentiation or activation of macrophages or B-cells. Also binds RNA and may modulate pre-mRNA splicing (By similarity). From Homo sapiens (Human).
   5704..6189    +  CDS            CEBPB (fragment): CEBPB_HUMAN - Also known as TCF5. Experimental evidence at protein level: Swiss-Prot protein existence level 1. [Isoform 3]: Acts as a dominant negative through heterodimerization with isoform 2 (PubMed:11741938). Promotes osteoblast differentiation and osteoclastogenesis (By similarity). From Homo sapiens (Human).
   6199..6217    -  promoter       chicken β-actin promoter (fragment): contains a 21-bp deletion relative to the standard chicken β-actin promoter
   6215..6739    +  CDS            CEBPB (fragment): CEBPB_HUMAN - Also known as TCF5. Experimental evidence at protein level: Swiss-Prot protein existence level 1. [Isoform 3]: Acts as a dominant negative through heterodimerization with isoform 2 (PubMed:11741938). Promotes osteoblast differentiation and osteoclastogenesis (By similarity). From Homo sapiens (Human).
   6821..8314    +  CDS            IRF5: IRF5_HUMAN - Experimental evidence at protein level: Swiss-Prot protein existence level 1. Transcription factor that plays a critical role in innate immunity by activating expression of type I interferon (IFN) IFNA and INFB and inflammatory cytokines downstream of endolysosomal toll-like receptors TLR7, TLR8 and TLR9 (PubMed:11303025, PubMed:15695821, PubMed:22412986, PubMed:25326418, PubMed:32433612). Regulates the transcription of type I IFN genes (IFN-alpha and IFN-beta) and IFN- stimulated genes (ISG) by binding to an interferon-stimulated response element (ISRE) in their promoters (By sim
   8334..8455    +  polyA_signal   SV40 poly(A) signal: SV40 polyadenylation signal
   8526..8548    -  protein_bind   lac operator (fragment): The lac repressor binds to the lac operator to inhibit transcription in E. coli. This inhibition can be relieved by adding lactose or isopropyl-β-D-thiogalactopyranoside (IPTG). lac repressor encoded by lacI
   8552..8582    -  promoter       lac promoter: promoter for the E. coli lac operon
   8597..8618    -  protein_bind   CAP binding site: CAP binding activates transcription in the presence of cAMP. E. coli catabolite activator protein
   8631..8723    -  CDS            lacI (fragment): lac repressor; lacI; The lac repressor binds to the lac operator to inhibit transcription in E. coli. This inhibition can be relieved by adding lactose or isopropyl-β-D-thiogalactopyranoside (IPTG).
   8725..8797    -  rep_origin     RSF ori (fragment): Plasmids containing the RSF 1030 origin of replication can be propagated in E. coli cells that contain additional plasmids with compatible origins.
   9062..9117    -  polyA_signal   β-globin poly(A) signal: rabbit β-globin polyadenylation signal (Gil and Proudfoot, 1987)
   9188..9268    -  CDS            HBB (fragment): HBB_PONPY - Experimental evidence at transcript level: Swiss-Prot protein existence level 2. Involved in oxygen transport from the lung to the various peripheral tissues. From Pongo pygmaeus (Bornean orangutan).
   9402..10019   -  CDS            tetR: TETR2_ECOLX - Experimental evidence at protein level: Swiss-Prot protein existence level 1. TetR is the repressor of the tetracycline resistance element; its N-terminal region forms a helix-turn-helix structure and binds DNA. Binding of tetracycline to TetR reduces the repressor affinity for the tetracycline resistance gene (tetA) promoter operator sites. From Escherichia coli.
  10078..11094   -  intron         chimeric intron: chimera between introns from chicken β-actin and rabbit β-globin
  11095..11372   -  promoter       chicken β-actin promoter: No description available
  11374..11753   -  enhancer       CMV enhancer: human cytomegalovirus immediate early enhancer
  11759..11983   -  polyA_signal   bGH poly(A) signal: bovine growth hormone polyadenylation signal
  12005..12038   -  protein_bind   loxP: Cre-mediated recombination occurs in the 8-bp core sequence (GCATACAT). Cre recombinase
  12048..12746   -  CDS            mCherry: mCherry is a basic (constitutively fluorescent) red fluorescent protein published in 2004, derived from Discosoma sp.. It is reported to be a very rapidly-maturing monomer with low acid sensitivity.
  12790..13058   -  LTR            5' LTR (truncated): truncated 5' long terminal repeat (LTR) from human T-cell leukemia virus (HTLV) type 1
  13071..13282   -  promoter       EF-1α core promoter: core promoter for human elongation factor EF-1α
  13318..13542   -  polyA_signal   bGH poly(A) signal: bovine growth hormone polyadenylation signal
>Addgene plasmid #190719 | CYBL-SPI1-CEBPB-IRF5 | depositor full sequence | sequence record 493902 | Depositor Sequencing Result
GTTTTTAGAAGAACTCGTCAAGAAGGCGATAGAAGGCGATGCGCTGCGAATCGGGAGCGGCGATACCGTA
AAGCACGAGGAAGCGGTCAGCCCATTCGCCGCCAAGCTCTTCAGCAATATCACGGGTAGCCAACGCTATG
TCCTGATAGCGGTCCGCCACACCCAGCCGGCCACAGTCGATGAATCCAGAAAAGCGGCCATTTTCCACCA
TGATATTCGGCAAGCAGGCATCGCCATGGGTCACGACGAGATCCTCGCCGTCGGGCATGCGCGCCTTGAG
CCTGGCGAACAGTTCGGCTGGCGCGAGCCCCTGATGCTCTTCGTCCAGATCATCCTGATCGACAAGACCG
GCTTCCATCCGAGTACGTGCTCGCTCGATGCGATGTTTCGCTTGGTGGTCGAATGGGCAGGTAGCCGGAT
CAAGCGTATGCAGCCGCCGCATTGCATCAGCCATGATGGATACTTTCTCGGCAGGAGCAAGGTGAGATGA
CAGGAGATCCTGCCCCGGCACTTCGCCCAATAGCAGCCAGTCCCTTCCCGCTTCAGTGACAACGTCGAGC
ACAGCTGCGCAAGGAACGCCCGTCGTGGCCAGCCACGATAGCCGCGCTGCCTCGTCCTGCAGTTCATTCA
GGGCACCGGACAGGTCGGTCTTGACAAAAAGAACCGGGCGCCCCTGCGCTGACAGCCGGAACACGGCGGC
ATCAGAGCAGCCGATTGTCTGTTGTGCCCAGTCATAGCCGAATAGCCTCTCCACCCAAGCGGCCGGAGAA
CCTGCGTGCAATCCATCTTGTTCAATCCTAGGGCCGGGATTCTCCTCCACGTCACCGCATGTTAGAAGAC
TTCCTCTGCCCTCTCCGCTGCCAGATCTCTCGAGGCCCTGTGGGAGGAAGAGAAGAGGTCAGATAACTTC
GTATAATGTATGCTATACGAAGTTATGCGGCCGCTGGGAGAAGGGTAAGAGAGCTCAATCCTCATCTTAC
ATAGAAGGAAGTCAGTAGATAATATCTTACATTTAAAAGTCAAGAAATAACAGTCTGACCATACTATCTA
GAAATATGGAAGTTAACAGTAAGGAAGTTAAAACAGTTGAAAGTAGTTTCGTCTAGAAAGAAAGACTTGG
GGAAGAACAAAGAAGGCTAATTTTCATTATGAGCTTTATTGTAACAGAAAAGAGACCACTAACTCAGCTA
GGTTTTCCCAATTCCTCAACACTTTGGGGCACAGTGTTTAGTCAGAGCTGTGATCACTCTCTGAGCACAT
GGATTGTATCTTAATTTTCATCTCATTGAAAATATGTACCATTTGTCCAAGTGGAAACTGGGCTGAAGCA
TGACTGTGACCACCACCAAAGAAATGGCTAGACTCGCTAAGGTCTGCTGGGGTGACCCGTGATTGTGTTG
TGCTTGATCCTGTTGAGCATGGCTCTTTTAAGTCACCATACCTGCCCCTGCCAATGCACCAAACACCAAC
TTAAAGGGACTTTCAGCTTTTGTAAGTCAGTCTCAGCCTTACTTCTGAACCATTTCTTTGACTTCTTTCA
TGACTCTGATCCTGTCCCAGTTTTAAGCCTCCCAGCCACCAGTCATGCTGTTTTGCTCTGCTATTTACAT
TCTTCTCTACCTACTTTGGACTTGATGGTATGCCTACTATATTAGTTATTTATTGCTGTGTAACAAACCA
CTCTGAAACATAGTGGCTTACAACCACAACCATTTTATTTTATTATGAAACTGTGGGTCAGAATGTATAT
TGGCCCATTGGCATGATTCTCCTGCTATTGAAAAAGGAAGAGTATGAGTATTCAACATTTCCGTGTCGCC
CTTATTCCCTTTTTTGCGGCATTTTGCCTTCCTGTTTTTGCTCACCCAGAAACGCTGGTGAAAGTAAAAG
ATGCTGAAGATCAGTTGGGTGCACGAGTGGGTTACATCGAACTGGATCTCAACAGCGGTAAGATCCTTGA
GAGTTTTCGCCCCGAAGAACGTTTTCCAATGATGAGCACTTTTAAAGTTCTGCTATGTGGCGCGGTATTA
TCCCGTATTGACGCCGGGCAAGAGCAACTCGGTCGCCGCATACACTATTCTCAGAATGACTTGGTTGAGT
ACTCACCAGTCACAGAAAAGCATCTTACGGATGGCATGACAGTAAGAGAATTATGCAGTGCTGCCATAAC
CATGAGTGATAACACTGCGGCCAACTTACTTCTGACAACGATCGGAGGACCGAAGGAGCTAACCGCTTTT
TTGCACAACATGGGGGATCATGTAACTCGCCTTGATCGTTGGGAACCGGAGCTGAATGAAGCCATACCAA
ACGACGAGCGTGACACCACGATGCCTGTAGCAATGGCAACAACGTTGCGCAAACTATTAACTGGCGAACT
ACTTACTCTAGCTTCCCGGCAACAATTAATAGACTGGATGGAGGCGGATAAAGTTGCAGGACCACTTCTG
CGCTCGGCCCTTCCGGCTGGCTGGTTTATTGCTGATAAATCTGGAGCCGGTGAGCGTGGGTCTCGCGGTA
TCATTGCAGCACTGGGGCCAGATGGTAAGCCCTCCCGTATCGTAGTTATCTACACGACGGGGAGTCAGGC
AACTATGGATGAACGAAATAGACAGATCGCTGAGATAGGTGCCTCACTGATTAAGCATTGGTAACTGTCA
GACCAAGTTTACTCATATATACTTTAGATTGATTTAAAACTTCATTTTTAATTTAAAAGGATCTAGGTGA
AGATCCTTTTTGATAATCTCATGACCAAAATCCCTTAACGTGAGTTTTCGTTCCACTGAGCGTCAGACCC
CGTAGAAAAGATCAAAGGATCTTCTTGAGATCCTTTTTTTCTGCGCGTAATCTGCTGCTTGCAAACAAAA
AAACCACCGCTACCAGCGGTGGTTTGTTTGCCGGATCAAGAGCTACCAACTCTTTTTCCGAAGGTAACTG
GCTTCAGCAGAGCGCAGATACCAAATACTGTTCTTCTAGTGTAGCCGTAGTTAGGCCACCACTTCAAGAA
CTCTGTAGCACCGCCTACATACCTCGCTCTGCTAATCCTGTTACCAGTGGCTGCTGCCAGTGGCGATAAG
TCGTGTCTTACCGGGTTGGACTCAAGACGATAGTTACCGGATAAGGCGCAGCGGTCGGGCTGAACGGGGG
GTTCGTGCACACAGCCCAGCTTGGAGCGAACGACCTACACCGAACTGAGATACCTACAGCGTGAGCTATG
AGAAAGCGCCACGCTTCCCGAAGGGAGAAAGGCGGACAGGTATCCGGTAAGCGGCAGGGTCGGAACAGGA
GAGCGCACGAGGGAGCTTCCAGGGGGAAACGCCTGGTATCTTTATAGTCCTGTCGGGTTTCGCCACCTCT
GACTTGAGCGTCGATTTTTGTGATGCTCGTCAGGGGGGCGGAGCCTATGGAAAAACGCCAGCAACGCGGC
CTTTTTACGGTTCCTGGCGAATTCGCCCTTAGAGCAGAGCCAGGAACCCCTGTAGGGAAGGGGCAGGAGA
GCCAGGGGCATGAGATGGTGGACGAGGAAGGGGGACAGGGAAGCCTGAGCGCCTCTCCTGGGCTTGCCAA
GGACTCAAACCCAGAAGCCCAGAGCAGGGCCTTAGGGAAGCGGGACGGCTCTGTTGGAGAGTCCAGTATT
GAATTAGTGATAGATACACAGAAAAAAAGCAAATTGAATAGGTGAATGGATAAACAAACTGTGGAACATC
CAGACAATGAAATATTCACCAATAAAAAGAAATGAGCTATCAAGCCACATTGGCTATGCCCTTCACATTT
AAGGAGGAACCTTAAATGCATATTGCCAAATTTTAAAAGCTAGTCTGAAAATGCTACAGACTGTATGATT
CCAATTATATGACATTTTAGAAAAGGCAAAACTATAGAGATCAGTGGTTGCCAGCGGCTCATGGAGGCAG
GATGAATTGGTGGAACACAGGGATGCTTTCAGGGTAATGAAAATATCTTGTGTGATCCTGTAATAATGGA
TACGTGGCATAATGCATTTGTTAAAACCTGTAAACTAGCCAGGTATAGTGGCTTTTTTGCACCTATAGTC
TCAGCTACTTGGTAGGCTGAGACAGGAAGATCACTTGAGCCCAGGACTTCAAGACCAGCCTGGGTAATAT
AGTAAGACCCCATCTCTATTTTTTAAAGAAATTAAGAAAGAAAAGAAACCCATCAACTGTATAACACAAA
GAATCGTAATGTAAACTACAGTCCTGAGTAATGAAACATTTTTAAAGAAATAAATAAATTCAAGGCAATT
ATTAACTTCAGGAAAAACAGTAAAGTAAACATAAGTATACAAATCAAACATGGCTCAGTTGTGAAAATAT
TTACAAGGTCACTTTAAGTAACATTGAATGTTGATATAATCCCAAAATATATTTATGTTGGAAGGATGAG
GAGATATCTCCACCCCACAGTGGTTTACTCCCTATCAGTGATAGAGAACGTATGAAGAGTTTACTCCCTA
TCAGTGATAGAGAACGTATGCAGACTTTACTCCCTATCAGTGATAGAGAACGTATAAGGAGTTTACTCCC
TATCAGTGATAGAGAACGTATGACCAGTTTACTCCCTATCAGTGATAGAGAACGTATCTACAGTTTACTC
CCTATCAGTGATAGAGAACGTATATCCAGTTTACTCCCTATCAGTGATAGAGAACGTATAAGCTTTAGGC
GTGTACGGTGGGCGCCTATAAAAGCAGAGCTCGTTTAGTGAACCGTCAGATCGCCTGGAGCAATTCCACA
ACACTTTTGTCTTATACCAACTTTCCGTACCACTTCCTACCCTCGTAAACTTAAGGTTAATTAAGCCACC
ATGGAAGGATTCCCCCTGGTGCCCCCTCCCTCCGAAGATCTCGTGCCCTACGACACCGATCTGTACCAGA
GACAGACACATGAGTATTACCCCTACCTGTCCAGCGACGGAGAGTCCCACAGCGACCACTATTGGGATTT
TCACCCCCACCATGTGCACTCCGAGTTCGAGAGCTTTGCTGAGAACAACTTCACCGAGCTCCAGTCCGTG
CAGCCTCCTCAACTCCAGCAGCTCTATAGACACATGGAGCTGGAGCAGATGCATGTGCTGGATACCCCCA
TGGTGCCTCCCCACCCTAGCCTGGGACACCAAGTCTCCTACCTGCCCAGGATGTGCCTCCAGTACCCTTC
CCTGTCCCCCGCTCAGCCCAGCAGCGATGAGGAAGAAGGCGAAAGGCAGTCCCCTCCTCTGGAGGTGTCC
GACGGAGAGGCTGATGGCCTCGAGCCTGGACCCGGACTGCTGCCCGGCGAGACC
[318 nt withheld, positions 5305-5622]
TCCAGGATGCATAGCAGGGGCAGCGGCGAGGGAAGGGGTTCTCTGCTCACCTGTGGAGATGTCGAGGAGA
ACCCCGGCCCCATGCAGAGGCTGGTGGCTTGGGACCCTGCCTGCCTCCCTCTCCCTCCTCCCCCTCCTGC
TTTCAAGAGCATGGAGGTCGCCAACTTTTACTACGAGGCCGATTGTCTGGCCGCCGCTTATGGCGGAAAA
GCTGCCCCCGCCGCCCCCCCCGCCGCCAGACCCGGCCCCAGGCCCCCCGCTGGCGAACTGGGAAGCATCG
GCGACCACGAGAGGGCCATCGACTTTAGCCCCTACCTGGAGCCTCTCGGCGCCCCCCAAGCCCCCGCCCC
TGCCACAGCTACCGACACATTCGAGGCCGCCCCCCCTGCCCCCGCTCCCGCCCCCGCCTCCAGCGGCCAG
CACCATGACTTTCTGTCCGACCTGTTCTCCGATGACTACGGCGGCAAAAACTGCAAGAAACCCGCCGAGT
ACGGCTATGTGTCCCTGGGCAGGCTGGGAGCCGCTAAAGGAGCCCTGCACCCTGGCTGTTTTGCCCCTCT
GCACCCTCCTCCTCCCCCCCCCCCCCCCCCCCGCCGAGCTCAAAGCTGAGCCTGGCTTCGAGCCCGCCGA
TTGCAAGAGAAAAGAGGAGGCTGGCGCCCCTGGAGGAGGCGCCGGCATGGCTGCTGGATTCCCCTATGCT
CTGAGGGCCTACCTGGGCTACCAAGCCGTCCCTAGCGGAAGCAGCGGCTCCCTGTCCACATCCTCCTCCT
CCAGCCCTCCTGGAACACCTTCCCCCGCCGATGCTAAAGCCCCCCCCACAGCCTGTTACGCCGGCGCCGC
TCCCGCCCCTTCCCAAGTGAAAAGCAAGGCCAAGAAGACCGTGGACAAGCACTCCGACGAGTATAAAATC
AGAAGGGAAAGAAACAACATCGCCGTCAGAAAGTCCAGGGATAAGGCCAAGATGAGGAACCTCGAGACAC
AGCACAAGGTGCTCGAGCTCACCGCCGAGAACGAAAGACTGCAAAAGAAAGTCGAGCAGCTCTCCAGGGA
ACTGTCCACCCTCAGAAACCTGTTCAAACAGCTGCCCGAGCCCCTCCTGGCCAGCAGCGGCCACTGTGGA
AGCATGCATTCCAGAGGTTCTGGCGAAGGAAGGGGCAGCCTGCTGACATGCGGCGACGTGGAAGAAAATC
CCGGCCCCATGAATCAGAGCATTCCCGTGGCCCCTACCCCCCCTAGAAGAGTCAGACTGAAACCTTGGCT
CGTCGCCCAGGTGAATAGCTGTCAGTACCCTGGCCTGCAATGGGTGAACGGAGAGAAGAAGCTCTTTTGC
ATCCCCTGGAGACACGCTACCAGGCACGGACCTTCCCAGGATGGCGACAACACCATTTTCAAGGCCTGGG
CCAAGGAGACCGGAAAATACACCGAGGGCGTCGACGAAGCCGACCCTGCCAAGTGGAAAGCCAACCTCAG
ATGTGCCCTCAACAAGAGCAGGGATTTCAGGCTGATTTACGACGGCCCCAGGGACATGCCTCCTCAACCT
TACAAAATCTATGAGGTGTGCAGCAATGGCCCTGCCCCCACAGACAGCCAGCCTCCCGAGGACTATTCCT
TCGGAGCCGGAGAAGAGGAAGAAGAAGAAGAGGAGCTCCAGAGGATGCTCCCCAGCCTGAGCCTCACCGA
AGACGTGAAGTGGCCCCCTACACTCCAGCCTCCCACACTGAGGCCCCCCACACTCCAACCCCCTACACTG
CAGCCCCCCGTGGTGCTGGGCCCCCCCGCCCCCGACCCCAGCCCTCTGGCTCCTCCTCCCGGCAATCCTG
CCGGCTTTAGGGAACTGCTGAGCGAAGTCCTGGAGCCCGGCCCCCTGCCTGCTAGCCTGCCCCCTGCTGG
AGAGCAGCTGCTGCCTGATCTCCTCATTAGCCCCCACATGCTGCCCCTCACCGATCTGGAGATCAAGTTC
CAGTACAGAGGCAGGCCCCCCAGAGCCCTGACCATCTCCAACCCTCACGGCTGTAGGCTCTTCTACTCCC
AGCTGGAGGCCACACAAGAGCAGGTGGAACTGTTCGGCCCCATCAGCCTGGAACAGGTGAGGTTCCCCTC
CCCCGAGGATATCCCCTCCGACAAGCAGAGGTTTTACACCAATCAGCTCCTGGATGTGCTGGACAGAGGC
CTGATCCTGCAGCTGCAGGGCCAGGATCTCTACGCTATCAGGCTCTGCCAGTGCAAGGTGTTTTGGAGCG
GACCTTGTGCTAGCGCCCACGACTCCTGTCCCAACCCCATTCAAAGAGAGGTGAAGACCAAACTCTTCAG
CCTCGAGCACTTCCTCAATGAGCTCATCCTGTTCCAGAAAGGCCAAACCAATACCCCCCCCCCTTTCGAG
ATCTTCTTCTGCTTCGGAGAGGAGTGGCCTGACAGGAAGCCCAGAGAAAAAAAGCTCATTACAGTGCAGG
TCGTGCCCGTCGCTGCCAGACTCCTCCTGGAGATGTTTAGCGGCGAGCTCAGCTGGAGCGCCGACAGCAT
CAGGCTGCAGATCAGCAACCCCGACCTCAAAGATAGGATGGTGGAGCAGTTTAAAGAGCTCCACCACATC
TGGCAATCCCAGCAGAGACTGCAGCCTGTCGCTCAGGCTCCCCCCGGCGCCGGCCTGGGCGTGGGCCAAG
GCCCCTGGCCTATGCACCCTGCTGGAATGCAGTGAATCGATCGCCCACCCCAACTTGTTTATTGCAGCTT
ATAATGGTTACAAATAAAGCAATAGCATCACAAATTTCACAAATAAAGCATTTTTTTCACTGCATTCTAG
TTGTGGTTTGTCCAAACTCATCAATGTATCTTATCATGTCTGTATACCGTCGACCTCTAGCTAGAGCTTG
GCGTAATCATGGTCATAGCTGTTTCCTGTGTGAAATTGTTATCCGCTCACAATTCCACACAACATACGAG
CCGGAAGCATAAAGTGTAAAGCCTGGGGTGCCTAATGAGTGAGCTAACTCACATTAATTGCGTTGCGCTC
ACTGCCCGCTTTCCAGTCGGGAAACCTGTCGTGCCAGCTGCATTAATGAATCGGCCAACGCGCGGGGAGA
GGCGGTTTGCGTATTGGGCGCTCTTCCGCTTCCTCGCTCACTGACTCGCTGCGCTCGGTCGTTCGGCTGC
GGCGAGCGGTATCAGCTCACTCAAAGGACGGCCGCACATGTAAGGAAAATTTTAGGGATGTTAAAGAAAA
AAATAACACAAAACAAAATATAAAAAAAATCTAACCTCAAGTCAAGGCTTTTCTATGGAATAAGGAATGG
ACAGCAGGGGGCTGTTTCATATACTGATGACCTCTTTATAGCCAACCTTTGTTCATGGCAGCCAGCATAT
GGGCATATGTTGCCAAACTCTAAACCAAATACTCATTCTGATGTTTTAAATGATTTGCCCTCCCATATGT
CCTTCCGAGTGAGAGACACAAAAAATTCCAACACACTATTGCAATGAAAATAAATTTCCTTTATTAGCCA
GAAGTCAGATGCTCAAGGGGCTTCATGATGTCCCCATAATTTTTGGCAGAGGGAAAAAGATCTCAGTGGT
ATTTGTGAGCCAGGGCATTGGCCACACCAGTCACCACCTTCTGATAGGCAGCCTGCACCTGAGGAGTGAA
TTCACGCGTTTTAGCCTGGCAGCATATCGAGATCGAAGTCATCGAGAGCGTCAGCAGGGAGCATATCCAG
ATCAAAATCATCCAGGGCATCGGCGGGCAGCATGTCCAGGTCGAAGTCGTCCAGGGCGTCGGTGGGTCCG
CCGCTCTCGCACTTCAGCTGCTTCTCGAGGCCGCAGATGATCAGTTCCAGGCCGAACAGGAAGGCGGGCT
CGGCGCCCTGTCTGTCGAACAGCTCGATGGCCTGCTTCAGCAGGGGGGGCATGCTGTCGGTGGTGGGTGT
CTCTCTTTCCTCTTTGGCGACCTGGTGTTCCTGTTCTTCCAGCACGCAGCCCAGGGTGAAGTGGCCCACG
GCGCTCAGGGCGTACAGGGCGTTTTCCAGGCTGAAGCCCTGCTGGCACAGGAAGGCCAGCTGGTTTTCCA
GTGTCTCGTACTGCTTCTCGGTGGGTCTGGTGCCCAGGTGCACTTTGGCGCCGTCCCGGTGGCTCAGCAG
GGCGCATCTGTAGCTCTTGGCGTTGTTCCGCAGGAAGTCCTGCCAGCTCTCGCCTTCCAGAGGGCAGCTG
TGGGTGTGGTGCCGGTCCAGCATCTCGATGGGCAGGGCGTCCAGCAGGGCCCGCTTGTTCTTCACGTGCC
AGTACAGGGTGGGCTGTTCCACGCCCAGTTTCTGGGCCAGCTTCCGGGTGGTCAGGCCCTCGATGCCCAC
GCCGTTCAGCAGTTCCAGGGCGCTGTTGATCACTTTGCTCTTGTCCAGCCGGCTCATGTCGACATTCTTT
GCCAAAATGATGAGACAGCACAATAACCAGCACGTTGCCCAGGAGCTGTAGGAAAAAGAAGAAGGCATGA
ACATGGTTAGCAGAGGCTCTAGAGCCGCCGGTCACACGCCAGAAGCCGAACCCCGCCCTGCCCCGTCCCC
CCCGAAGGCAGCCGTCCCCCCGCGGACAGCCCCGAGGCTGGAGAGGGAGAAGGGGACGGCGGCGCGGCGA
CGCACGAAGGCCCTCCCCGCCCATTTCCTTCCTGCCGGCGCCGCACCGCTTCGCCCCGCGCCCGCTAGAG
GGGGTGCGGCGGCGCCTCCCAGATTTCGGCTCCGCACAGATTTGGGACAAAGGAAGTCCCTGCGCCCTCT
CGCACGATTACCATAAAAGGCAATGGCTGCGGCTCGCCGCGCCTCGACAGCCGCCGGCGCTCCGGGGGCC
GCCGCGCCCCTCCCCCGAGCCCTCCCCGGCCCGAGGCGGCCCCGCCCCGCCCGGCACCCCCACCTGCCGC
CACCCCCCGCCCGGCACGGCGAGCCCCGCGCCACGCCCCGTACGGAGCCCCGCACCCGAAGCCGGGCCGT
GCTCAGCAACTCGGGGAGGGGGGTGCAGGGGGGGTTGCAGCCCGACCGACGCGCCCACACCCCCTGCTCA
CCCCCCCACGCACACACCCCGCACGCAGCCTTTGTTCCCCTCGCAGCCCCCCCCGCACCGCGGGGCACCG
CCCCCGGCCGCGCTCCCCTCGCGCACACTGCGGAGCGCACAAAGCCCCGCGCCGCGCCCGCAGCGCTCAC
AGCCGCCGGGCAGCGCGGAGCCGCACGCGGCGCTCCCCACGCACACACACACGCACGCACCCCCCGAGCC
GCTCCCCCCGCACAAAGGGCCCTCCCGGAGCCCCTCAAGGCTTTCACGCAGCCACAGAAAAGAAACAAGC
CGTCATTAAACCAAGCGCTAATTACAGCCCGGAGGAGAAGGGCCGTCCCGCCCGCTCACCTGTGGGAGTA
ACGCGGTCAGTCAGAGCCGGGGCGGGCGGCGCGAGGCGGCGGCGGAGCGGGGCACGGGGCGAAGGCAGCG
CGCAGCGACTCCCGCCCGCCGCGCGCTTCGCTTTTTATAGGGCCGCCGCCGCCGCCGCCTCGCCATAAAA
GGAAACTTTCGGAGCGCGCCGCTCTGATTGGCTGCCGCCGCACCTCTCCGCCTCGCCCCGCCCCGCCCCT
CGCCCCGCCCCGCCCCGCCTGGCGCGCGCCCCCCCCCCCCCCCCGCCCCCATCGCTGCACAAAATAATTA
AAAAATAAATAAATACAAAATTGGGGGTGGGGAGGGGGGGGAGATGGGGAGAGTGAAGCAGAACGTGGGG
CTCACCTCGACCATGGTAATAGCGATGACTAATACGTAGATGTACTGCCAAGTAGGAAAGTCCCATAAGG
TCATGTACTGGGCATAATGCCAGGCGGGCCATTTACCGTCATTGACGTCAATAGGGGGCGTACTTGGCAT
ATGATACACTTGATGTACTGCCAAGTGGGCAGTTTACCGTAAATACTCCACCCATTGACGTCAATGGAAA
GTCCCTATTGGCGTTACTATGGGAACATACGTCATTATTGACGTCAATGGGCGGGGGTCGTTGGGCGGTC
AGCCAGGCGGGCCATTTACCGTAAGTTATGTAACGCGGAACTCCATATATGGGCTATGAACTAATGACCC
CGTAATTGATTACTATTAATAACTAGTCAATAATCAATGTCGAGACCCATAGAGCCCACCGCATCCCCAG
CATGCCTGCTATTGTCTTCCCAATCCTCCCCCTTGCTGTCCTGCCCCACCCCACCCCCCAGAATAGAATG
ACACCTACTCAGACAATGCGATGCAATTTCCTCATTTTATTAGGAAAGGACAGTGGGAGTGGCACCTTCC
AGGGTCAAGGAAGGCACGGGGGAGGGGCAAACAACAGATGGCTGGCAACTAGAAGGCACAGTCGAGGCTG
ATCAGCGGGTTTATAACTTCGTATAATGTATGCTATACGAAGTTATGGTACCTTACTCGTCCATGCCGCC
GGTGGAGTGGCGGCCCTCGGCGCGTTCGTACTGTTCCACGATGGTGTAGTCCTCGTTGTGGGAGGTGATG
TCCAACTTGATGTTGACGTTGTAGGCGCCGGGCAGCTGCACGGGCTTCTTGGCCTTGTAGGTGGTCTTGA
CCTCAGCGTCGTAGTGGCCGCCGTCCTTCAGCTTCAGCCTCTGCTTGATCTCGCCCTTCAGGGCGCCGTC
CTCGGGGTACATCCGCTCGGAGGAGGCCTCCCAGCCCATGGTCTTCTTCTGCATTACGGGGCCGTCGGAG
GGGAAGTTGGTGCCGCGCAGCTTCACCTTGTAGATGAACTCGCCGTCCTGCAGGGAGGAGTCCTGGGTCA
CGGTCACCACGCCGCCGTCCTCGAAGTTCATCACGCGCTCCCACTTGAAGCCCTCGGGGAAGGACAGCTT
CAAGTAGTCGGGGATGTCGGCGGGGTGCTTCACGTAGGCCTTGGAGCCGTACATGAACTGAGGGGACAGG
ATGTCCCAGGCGAAGGGCAGGGGGCCACCCTTGGTCACCTTCAGCTTGGCGGTCTGGGTGCCCTCGTAGG
GGCGGCCCTCGCCCTCGCCCTCGATCTCGAACTCGTGGCCGTTCACGGAGCCCTCCATGTGCACCTTGAA
GCGCATGAACTCCTTGATGATGGCCATGTTATCCTCCTCGCCCTTGCTCACCATGGTGGCGACCGGTAGC
GCTAGCGTAGGCGCCGGTCACAGCTTGGATCTGTAACGGCGCAGAACAGAAAACGAAACAAAGACGTAGA
GTTGAGCAAGCAGGGTCAGGCAAAGCGTGGAGAGCCGGCTGAGTCTAGGTAGGCTCCAAGGGAGCGCCGG
ACAAAGGCCCGGTCTCGACCTGAGCTTTAAACTTACCTAGACGGCGGACGCAGTTCAGGAGGCACCACAG
GCGGGAGGCGGCAGAACGCGACTCAACCGGCGTGGATGGCGGCCTCAGGTAGGGCGGCGGGCGCGTGAAG
GAGAGATGCGAGCCCCTCGAAGCTTCAGCTGTGTTCTGGCGGCAAACCCGTTGCGAAAAAGAACGTTCAC
GGCGACTACTGCACTTATATACGGTTCTCCCCCACCCTCGGGAAAAAGGCGGAGCCAGTACACGACATCA
CTTTCCCAGTTTACCCCGCGCCACCTTCTCTAGGCACCGGTTCAATTGCCGACCCCTCCCCCCAACTTCT
CGGGGACTGTGGGCGATGTGCGCTCTGCCCACTGACGGGCACCGGAGCGATCGCAAATCATGCATCCATA
GAGCCCACCGCATCCCCAGCATGCCTGCTATTGTCTTCCCAATCCTCCCCCTTGCTGTCCTGCCCCACCC
CACCCCCCAGAATAGAATGACACCTACTCAGACAATGCGATGCAATTTCCTCATTTTATTAGGAAAGGAC
AGTGGGAGTGGCACCTTCCAGGGTCAAGGAAGGCACGGGGGAGGGGCAAACAACAGATGGCTGGCAACTA
GAAGGCACAG
